>Addgene plasmid #102726 | Ad-EphA3 KD | addgene full sequence | sequence record 199539 | Addgene NGS Result
GTACATGACCTTATGGGACTTTCCTACTTGGCAGTACATCTACGTATTAGTCATCGCTATTACCATGGTG
ATGCGGTTTTGGCAGTACATCAATGGGCGTGGATAGCGGTTTGACTCACGGGGATTTCCAAGTCTCCACC
CCATTGACGTCAATGGGAGTTTGTTTTGGCACCAAAATCAACGGGACTTTCCAAAATGTCGTAACAACTC
CGCCCCATTGACGCAAATGGGCGGTAGGCGTGTACGGTGGGAGGTCTATATAAGCAGAGCTGGTTTAGTG
AACCGTCAGATCCGCTAGAGATCCATCAGTGGTATGCTTCGCGGAGATATGCTCCTCTCACTGCCCGGTG
CACCAGCAACATGGATTGTCACCTCTCCATCCTCGTCCTGCTCGGCTGCTGCGTCCTCAGCTGCTCCGGA
GAACTGAGCCCACAGCCTTCCAACGAAGTTAATCTACTAGATTCGAAAACAATTCAAGGAGAGCTGGGCT
GGATCTCCTACCCATCCCATGGGTGGGAAGAGATCAGTGGTGTTGATGAACATTACACACCAATCAGGAC
TTACCAGGTGTGCAATGTCATGGATCACAGCCAAAATAATTGGCTGAGGACAAACTGGGTACCCAGAAAC
TCAGCTCAGAAGATCTATGTGGAGCTAAAGTTCACACTGCGGGACTGTAACAGCATTCCATTGGTTTTGG
GGACTTGCAAGGAGACCTTTAACCTGTACTACATGGAGTCTGATGATGATCATGGCGTCAAATTCCGAGA
GCATCAGTTCACGAAGATTGACACCATTGCCGCTGATGAAAGTTTCACTCAGATGGATCTCGGGGATCGC
ATTCTGAAACTCAACACTGAGATTAGAGAAGTGGGACCAGTCAACAAAAAGGGGTTTTATTTGGCCTTTC
AAGATGTTGGTGCTTGTGTTGCCTTGGTGTCTGTGAGAGTGTACTTCAAAAAGTGCCCGTTTACAGTGAA
GAATCTGGCTATGTTTCCAGACACAGTGCCCATGGACTCCCAGTCTTTGGTGGAGGTTAGGGGCTCTTGT
GTCAATAATTCCAAAGAGGAGGACCCTCCCAGGATGTACTGCAGCACAGAAGGGGAATGGCTGGTCCCCA
TTGGCAAATGCACTTGCAATGCTGGGTATGAAGAACGAGGTTTCATATGCCAAGCTTGTCGACCAGGCTT
CTACAAGGCTTCCGATGGTGCTGCTAAGTGTGCTAAGTGCCCACCACACAGCTCAACACAAGAAGATGGT
TCAATGAACTGCAGGTGTGAGAATAATTATTTCCGGGCAGAAAAAGACCCTCCATCCATGGCTTGTACCC
GACCTCCATCCGCACCAAGAAATGTTATCTCAAACATAAACGAGACCTCGGTTATCCTGGACTGGAGTTG
GCCCCTGGACACAGGAGGCCGGAAGGATATTACCTTCAACATCATATGTAAAAAGTGTGGGTGGAATGTC
AGGCAGTGTGAGCCGTGCAGCCCCAACGTCCGCTTCCTTCCTCGGCAGCTTGGACTCACCAACACCACGG
TGACAGTGACAGACCTCCTAGCTCACACCAACTACACCTTTGAGATCGATGCTGTTAATGGGGTGTCAGA
GCTGAGCTCGCCACCGAGACAGTATGCCGCAGTCAGCATCACAACTAATCAGGCTGCTCCATCACCAGTT
ATGACAATTAAGAAAGATCGGACTTCCAGAAACAGTATCTCTTTATCTTGGCAAGAACCGGAACATCCAA
ATGGAATTATCCTGGACTATGAGGTCAAATACTATGAAAAGCAGGAGCAAGAGACGAGTTATACCATTTT
GAGAGCAAGAGGCACAAATGTTACTATCAGTAGCCTCAAGCCAGATACTACTTATGTCTTCCAAATCCGA
GCTCGGACAGCAGCGGGATATGGAACCAACAGCCGCAAATTTGAATTTGAAACTAGCCCAGACTCTTTCT
CCATCTCCGGTGAAAACAGTCATGTGGTGATGATTGCTATTTCCGCAGCTGTGGCCATCATTGTCCTCAC
GGTGGTCACCTATGTTCTGGTCGGGAGGTTTTGTGGCTATCACAAGTCAAAACACAGTGCAGAGGAGAAG
CGCCTTCACTTTGGGAATGGCCACTTAAAACTTCCAGGTCTCAGGACCTATGTTGATCCACATACATATG
AAGACCCTACTCAAGCAGTTCATGAGTTCGCGAAGGAGTTGGATGCCACCAATATATCCATCGACAAAGT
TGTTGGAGCAGGTGAATTTGGAGAAGTTTGCAGCGGCCGCTTAAAACTTCCTTCAAAAAAAGAGATTTCG
GTGGCCATAAAGACCCTGATGGTAGGGTATACCGAGAAACAGAGGAGAGACTTCCTCGGTGAAGCGAGCA
TCATGGGACAGTTTGACCATCCCAACATCATCCGACTGGAAGGCGTTGTCACTAAGAGTAAGCCAGTGAT
GATTGTCACGGAATACATGGAGAATGGCTCCTTGGACAGTTTCTTACGTAAGCACGATGCCCAGTTCACA
GTCATCCAGCTTGTGGGAATGCTCCGTGGGATAGCATCAGGTATGAAATACCTCTCAGATATGGGCTACG
TCCACCGGGACCTTGCTGCTCGCAACATCTTGATCAACAGTAACTTAGTGTGTAAAGTTTCTGACTTTGG
ACTCTCTCGGGTACTTGAAGATGACCCAGAAGCTGCTTACACAACCAGGGGAGGAAAGATACCAATAAGG
TGGACATCACCAGAAGCAATTGCCTACCGCAAGTTCACCTCAGCCAGCGATGTATGGAGTTACGGGATTG
TTCTCTGGGAAGTGATGTCTTACGGAGAAAGGCCATACTGGGAGATGTCCAATCAGGATGTAATTAAGGC
TGTGGATGAGGGCTATCGCCTGCCACCTCCCATGGATTGCCCAGCTGCCTTGTATCAGTTGATGTTGGAC
TGCTGGCAGAAAGACAGGAACAACAGACCCAAGTTCGAGCAGATCGTCAGCATTCTGGACAAACTCATCC
GGAATCCAGGCAGTCTGAAGATCATCACCAGCGCGGCTGCAAGGCCATCAAACCTTCTTCTGGACCAAAG
CAATGTCGATATCGCTACCTTCCACACAACTGGTGATTGGCTTAACGGCATGAGGACAGCACACTGTAAG
GAAATCTTCACAGGCGTCGAATACAGCTCCTGTGACACCATTGCCAAGATCTCCACAGATGACATGAAAA
AGGTTGGTGTCACTGTGGTTGGGCCACAGAAGAAGATCATCAGCACCATTAAAGCTCTAGAAACACAATC
TAAGAATGGTCCAGTTCCAGTGTAAAGTCCTGGAGGGATGTGAGAAACGGGAAGATGCAGCAGCATCCTC
GAGCCTAAGCTTCTAGATAAGATATCCGATCCACCGGATCTAGATAACTGATCATAATCAGCCATACCAC
ATTTGTAGAGGTTTTACTTGCTTTAAAAAACCTCCCACACCTCCCCCTGAACCTGAAACATAAAATGAAT
GCAATTGTTGTTGTTAACTTGTTTATTGCAGCTTATAATGGTTACAAATAAAGCAATAGCATCACAAATT
TCACAAATAAAGCATTTTTTTCACTGCATTCTAGTTGTGGTTTGTCCAAACTCATCAATGTATCTTAACG
CGGAGGTTTATCGACGATCTGCTAGTGATTAATAGTAATCAATTACGGGGTCATTAGTTCATAGCCCATA
TATGGAGTTCCGCGTTACATAACTTACGGTAAATGGCCCGCCTGGCTGACCGCCCAACGACCCCCGCCCA
TTGACGTCAATAATGACGTATGTTCCCATAGTAACGCCAATAGGGACTTTCCATTGACGTCAATGGGTGG
AGTATTTACGGTAAACTGCCCACTTGGCAGTACATCAAGTGTATCATATGCCAAGTACGCCCCCTATTGA
CGTCAATGACGGTAAATGGCCCGCCTGGCATTATGCCCAGTACATGACCTTATGGGACTTTCCTACTTGG
CAGTACATCTACGTATTAGTCATCGCTATTACCATGGTGATGCGGTTTTGGCAGTACATCAATGGGCGTG
GATAGCGGTTTGACTCACGGGGATTTCCAAGTCTCCACCCCATTGACGTCAATGGGAGTTTGTTTTGGCA
CCAAAATCAACGGGACTTTCCAAAATGTCGTAACAACTCCGCCCCATTGACGCAAATGGGCGGTAGGCGT
GTACGGTGGGAGGTCTATATAAGCAGAGCTGGTTTAGTGAACCGTCAGATCCGCTAGCGCTACCGGTCGC
CACCATGGTGAGCAAGGGCGAGGAGCTGTTCACCGGGGTGGTGCCCATCCTGGTCGAGCTGGACGGCGAC
GTAAACGGCCACAAGTTCAGCGTGTCCGGCGAGGGCGAGGGCGATGCCACCTACGGCAAGCTGACCCTGA
AGTTCATCTGCACCACCGGCAAGCTGCCCGTGCCCTGGCCCACCCTCGTGACCACCCTGACCTACGGCGT
GCAGTGCTTCAGCCGCTACCCCGACCACATGAAGCAGCACGACTTCTTCAAGTCCGCCATGCCCGAAGGC
TACGTCCAGGAGCGCACCATCTTCTTCAAGGACGACGGCAACTACAAGACCCGCGCCGAGGTGAAGTTCG
AGGGCGACACCCTGGTGAACCGCATCGAGCTGAAGGGCATCGACTTCAAGGAGGACGGCAACATCCTGGG
GCACAAGCTGGAGTACAACTACAACAGCCACAACGTCTATATCATGGCCGACAAGCAGAAGAACGGCATC
AAGGTGAACTTCAAGATCCGCCACAACATCGAGGACGGCAGCGTGCAGCTCGCCGACCACTACCAGCAGA
ACACCCCCATCGGCGACGGCCCCGTGCTGCTGCCCGACAACCACTACCTGAGCACCCAGTCCGCCCTGAG
CAAAGACCCCAACGAGAAGCGCGATCACATGGTCCTGCTGGAGTTCGTGACCGCCGCCGGGATCACTCTC
GGCATGGACGAGCTGTACAAGTCCGGACTCAGATCCACCGGATCTAGATAACTGATCATAATCAGCCATA
CCACATTTGTAGAGGTTTTACTTGCTTTAAAAAACCTCCCACACCTCCCCCTGAACCTGAAACATAAAAT
GAATGCAATTGTTGTTGTTAACTTGTTTATTGCAGCTTATAATGGTTACAAATAAAGCAATAGCATCACA
AATTTCACAAATAAAGCATTTTTTTCACTGCATTCTAGTTGTGGTTTGTCCAAACTCATCAATGTATCTT
AACGCGATCAAGCTAGCTTGCTAGACTCGACTGACTATAATAATAAAACGCCAACTTTGACCCGGAACGC
GGAAAACACCTGAGAAAAACACCTGGGCGAGTCTCCACGTAAACGGTCAAAGTCCCCGCGGCCCTAGACA
AATATTACGCGCTATGAGTAACACAAAATTATTCAGATTTCACTTCCTCTTATTCAGTTTTCCCGCGAAA
ATGGCCAAATCTTACTCGGTTACGCCCAAATTTACTACAACATCCGCCTAAAACCGCGCGAAAATTGTCA
CTTCCTGTGTACACCGGCGCACACCAAAAACGTCACTTTTGCCACATCCGTCGCTTACATGTGTTCCGCC
ACACTTGCAACATCACACTTCCGCCACACTACTACGTCACCCGCCCCGTTCCCACGCCCCGCGCCACGTC
ACAAACTCCACCCCCTCATTATCATATTGGCTTCAATCCAAAATAAGGTATATTATTGATGATGTTAATT
AAGAATTAATTCGATCCTGAATGGCGAATGG
[124 nt withheld, positions 5772-5895]
C
[91 nt withheld, positions 5897-5987]
A
[49 nt withheld, positions 5989-6037]
CCTTTGACGTTGGAGTCCACGTTCTTT
[37 nt withheld, positions 6065-6101]
ACCCTATCTCGGTCTATTCTTTTGATTTATAAGGGATTTTGCCGATTTCGGCCTATTGGTTAAAAAATGA
GCTGATTTAACAAAAATTTTAACAAAATTCAGAAGAACTCGTCAAGAAGGCGATAGAAGGCGATGCGCTG
CGAATCGGGAGCGGCGATACCGTAAAGCACGAGGAAGCGGTCAGCCCATTCGCCGCCAAGCTCTTCAGCA
ATATCACGGGTAGCCAACGCTATGTCCTGATAGCGGTCCGCCACACCCAGCCGGCCACAGTCGATGAATC
CAGAAAAGCGGCCATTTTCCACCATGATATTCGGCAAGCAGGCATCGCCATGGGTCACGACGAGATCCTC
GCCGTCGGGCATGCTCGCCTTGAGCCTGGCGAACAGTTCGGCTGGCGCGAGCCCCTGATGCTCTTCGTCC
AGATCATCCTGATCGACAAGACCGGCTTCCATCCGAGTACGTGCTCGCTCGATGCGATGTTTCGCTTGGT
GGTCGAATGGGCAGGTAGCCGGATCAAGCGTATGCAGCCGCCGCATTGCATCAGCCATGATGGATACTTT
CTCGGCAGGAGCAAGGTGAGATGACAGGAGATCCTGCCCCGGCACTTCGCCCAATAGCAGCCAGTCCCTT
CCCGCTTCAGTGACAACGTCGAGCACAGCTGCGCAAGGAACGCCCGTCGTGGCCAGCCACGATAGCCGCG
CTGCCTCGTCTTGCAGTTCATTCAGGGCACCGGACAGGTCGGTCTTGACAAAAAGAACCGGGCGCCCCTG
CGCTGACAGCCGGAACACGGCGGCATCAGAGCAGCCGATTGTCTGTTGTGCCCAGTCATAGCCGAATAGC
CTCTCCACCCAAGCGGCCGGAGAACCTGCGTGCAATCCATCTTGTTCAATCATGCGAAACGATCCTCATC
CTGTCTCTTGATCAGAGCTTGATCCCCTGCGCCATCAGATCCTTGGCGGCAAGAAAGCCATCCAGTTTAC
TTTGCAGGGCTTCCCAACCTTACCAGAGGGCGCCCCAGCTGGCAATTCCGGTTCGCTTGCTGTCCATAAA
ACCGCCCAGTCTAGCTATCGCCATGTAAGCCCACTGCAAGCTACCTGCTTTCTCTTTGCGCTTGCGTTTT
CCCTTGTCCAGATAGCCCAGTAGCTGACATTCATCCGGGGTCAGCACCGTTTCTGCGGACTGGCTTTCTA
CGTGAAAAGGATCTAGGTGAAGATCCTTTTTGATAATCTCATGGCTGCAGCAATGGCAACAACGTTGCGC
AAACTATTAACTGGCGAACTACTTACTCTAGCTTCCCGGCAACAATTAATAGACTGGATGGAGGCGGATA
AAGTTGCAGGACCACTTCTGCGCTCGGCCCTTCCGGCTGGCTGGTTTATTGCTGATAAATCTGGAGCCGG
TGAGCGTGGGTCTCGCGGTATCATTGCAGCACTGGGGCCAGATGGTAAGCCCTCCCGTATCGTAGTTATC
TACACGACGGGGAGTCAGGCAACTATGGATGAACGAAATAGACAGATCGCTGAGATAGGTGCCTCACTGA
TTAAGCATTGGTAACTGTCAGACCAAGTTTACTCATATATACTTTAGATTGATTTAAAACTTCATTTTTA
ATTTAAAAGGATCTAGGTGAAGATCCTTTTTGATAATCTCATGACCAAAATCCCTTAACGTGAGTTTTCG
TTCCACTGAGCGTCAGACCCCGTAGAAAAGATCAAAGGATCTTCTTGAGATCCTTTTTTTCTGCGCGTAA
TCTGCTGCTTGCAAACAAAAAAACCACCGCTACCAGCGGTGGTTTGTTTGCCGGATCAAGAGCTACCAAC
TCTTTTTCCGAAGGTAACTGGCTTCAGCAGAGCGCAGATACCAAATACTGTCCTTCTAGTGTAGCCGTAG
TTAGGCCACCACTTCAAGAACTCTGTAGCACCGCCTACATACCTCGCTCTGCTAATCCTGTTACCAGTGG
CTGCTGCCAGTGGCGATAAGTCGTGTCTTACCGGGTTGGACTCAAGACGATAGTTACCGGATAAGGCGCA
GCGGTCGGGCTGAACGGGGGGTTCGTGCACACAGCCCAGCTTGGAGCGAACGACCTACACCGAACTGAGA
TACCTACAGCGTGAGCTATGAGAAAGCGCCACGCTTCCCGAAGGGAGAAAGGCGGACAGGTATCCGGTAA
GCGGCAGGGTCGGAACAGGAGAGCGCACGAGGGAGCTTCCAGGGGGAAACGCCTGGTATCTTTATAGTCC
TGTCGGGTTTCGCCACCTCTGACTTGAGCGTCGATTTTTGTGATGCTCGTCAGGGGGGCGGAGCCTATGG
AAAAACGCCAGCAACGCGGCCTTTTTACGGTTCCTGGCCTTTTGCTGGCCTTTTGCTCACATGTTCTTTC
CTGCGTTATCCCCTGATTCTGTGGATAACCGTATTACCGCCTTTGAGTGAGCTGATACCGCTCGCCGCAG
CCGAACGACCGAGCGCAGCGAGTCAGTGAGCGAGGAAGCGGAAGAGCGCCTGATGCGGTATTTTCTCCTT
ACGCATCTGTGCGGTATTTCACACCGCATATGGATCCATGCATGTTAATTAACATCATCAATAATATACC
TTATTTTGGATTGAAGCCAATATGATAATGAGGGGGTGGAGTTTGTGACGTGGCGCGGGGCGTGGGAACG
GGGCGGGTGACGTAGGTTTTAGGGCGGAGTAACTTGTATGTGTTGGGAATTGTAGTTTTCTTAAAATGGG
AAGTGACGTAACGTGGGAAAACGGAAGTGACGATTTGAGGAAGTTGTGGGTTTTTTGGCTTTCGTTTCTG
GGCGTAGGTTCGCGTGCGGTTTTCTGGGTGTTTTTTGTGGACTTTAACCGTTACGTCATTTTTTAGTCCT
ATATATACTCGCTCTGCACTTGGCCCTTTTTTACACTGTGACTGATTGAGCTGGTGCCGTGTCGAGTGGT
GTTTTTTTAATAGGTTTTCTTTTTTACTGGTAAGGCTGACTGTTATGGCTGCCGCTGTGGAAGCGCTGTA
TGTTGTTCTGGAGCGGGAGGGTGCTATTTTGCCTAGGCAGGAGGGTTTTTCAGGTGTTTATGTGTTTTTC
TCTCCTATTAATTTTGTTATACCTCCTATGGGGGCTGTAATGTTGTCTCTACGCCTGCGGGTATGTATTC
CCCCGGGCTATTTCGGTCGCTTTTTAGCACTGACCGATGTGAATCAACCTGATGTGTTTACCGAGTCTTA
CATTATGACTCCGGACATGACCGAGGAGCTGTCGGTGGTGCTTTTTAATCACGGTGACCAGTTTTTTTAC
GGTCACGCCGGCATGGCCGTAGTCCGTCTTATGCTTATAAGGGTTGTTTTTCCTGTTGTAAGACAGGCTT
CTAATGTTTAAATGTTTTTTTGTTATTTTATTTTGTGTTTATGCAGAAACCCGCAGACATGTTTGAGAGA
AAAATGGTGTCTTTTTCTGTGGTGGTTCCGGAGCTTACCTGCCTTTATCTGCATGAGCATGACTACGATG
TGCTTTCTTTTTTGCGCGAGGCTTTGCCTGATTTTTTGAGCAGCACCTTGCATTTTATATCGCCGCCCAT
GCAACAAGCTTACATCGGGGCTACGCTGGTTAGCATAGCTCCGAGTATGCGTGTCATAATCAGTGTGGGT
TCTTTTGTCATGGTTCCTGGCGGGGAAGTGGCCGCGCTGGTCCGTGCAGACCTGCACGATTATGTTCAGC
TGGCCCTGCGAAGGGACCTACGGGATCGCGGTATTTTTGTTAATGTTCCGCTTTTGAATCTTATACAGGT
CTGTGAGGAACCTGAATTTTTGCAATCATGATTCGCTGCTTGAGGCTGAAGGTGGAGGGCGCTCTGGAGC
AGATTTTTACAATGGCCGGACTTAATATTCGGGATTTGCTTAGAGATATATTGAGAAGGTGGCGAGATGA
GAATTATTTGGGCATGGTTGAAGGTGCTGGAATGTTTATAGAGGAGATTCACCCTGAAGGGTTTAGCCTT
TACGTCCACTTGGACGTGAGGGCCGTTTGCCTTTTGGAAGCCATTGTGCAACATCTTACAAATGCCATTA
TCTGTTCTTTGGCTGTAGAGTTTGACCACGCCACCGGAGGGGAGCGCGTTCACTTAATAGATCTTCATTT
TGAGGTTTTGGATAATCTTTTGGAATAAAAAAAAAAACATGGTTCTTCCAGCTCTTCCCGCTCCTCCCGT
GTGTGACTCGCAGAACGAATGTGTAGGTTGGCTGGGTGTGGCTTATTCTGCGGTGGTGGATGTTATCAGG
GCAGCGGCGCATGAAGGAGTTTACATAGAACCCGAAGCCAGGGGGCGCCTGGATGCTTTGAGAGAGTGGA
TATACTACAACTACTACACAGAGCGATCTAAGCGGCGAGACCGGAGACGCAGATCTGTTTGTCACGCCCG
CACCTGGTTTTGCTTCAGGAAATATGACTACGTCCGGCGTTCCATTTGGCATGACACTACGACCAACACG
ATCTCGGTTGTCTCGGCGCACTCCGTACAGTAGGGATCGTCTACCTCCTTTTGAGACAGAAACCCGCGCT
ACCATACTGGAGGATCATCCGCTGCTGCCCGAATGTAACACTTTGACAATGCACAACGTGAGTTACGTGC
GAGGTCTTCCCTGCAGTGTGGGATTTACGCTGATTCAGGAATGGGTTGTTCCCTGGGATATGGTTCTAAC
GCGGGAGGAGCTTGTAATCCTGAGGAAGTGTATGCACGTGTGCCTGTGTTGTGCCAACATTGATATCATG
ACGAGCATGATGATCCATGGTTACGAGTCCTGGGCTCTCCACTGTCATTGTTCCAGTCCCGGTTCCCTGC
AGTGTATAGCCGGCGGGCAGGTTTTGGCCAGCTGGTTTAGGATGGTGGTGGATGGCGCCATGTTTAATCA
GAGGTTTATATGGTACCGGGAGGTGGTGAATTACAACATGCCAAAAGAGGTAATGTTTATGTCCAGCGTG
TTTATGAGGGGTCGCCACTTAATCTACCTGCGCTTGTGGTATGATGGCCACGTGGGTTCTGTGGTCCCCG
CCATGAGCTTTGGATACAGCGCCTTGCACTGTGGGATTTTGAACAATATTGTGGTGCTGTGCTGCAGTTA
CTGTGCTGATTTAAGTGAGATCAGGGTGCGCTGCTGTGCCCGGAGGACAAGGCGCCTTATGCTGCGGGCG
GTGCGAATCATCGCTGAGGAGACCACTGCCATGTTGTATTCCTGCAGGACGGAGCGGCGGCGGCAGCAGT
TTATTCGCGCGCTGCTGCAGCACCACCGCCCTATCCTGATGCACGATTATGACTCTACCCCCATGTAGGC
GTGGACTTCTCCTTCGCCGCCCGTTAAGCAACCGCAAGTTGGACAGCAGCCTGTGGCTCAGCAGCTGGAC
AGCGACATGAACTTAAGTGAGCTGCCCGGGGAGTTTATTAATATCACTGATGAGCGTTTGGCTCGACAGG
AAACCGTGTGGAATATAACACCTAAGAATATGTCTGTTACCCATGATATGATGCTTTTTAAGGCCAGCCG
GGGAGAAAGGACTGTGTACTCTGTGTGTTGGGAGGGAGGTGGCAGGTTGAATACTAGGGTTCTGTGAGTT
TGATTAAGGTACGGTGATCTGTATAAGCTATGTGGTGGTGGGGCTATACTACTGAATGAAAAATGACTTG
AAATTTTCTGCAATTGAAAAATAAACACGTTGAAACATAACACAAACGATTCTTTATTCTTGGGCAATGT
ATGAAAAAGTGTAAGAGGATGTGGCAAATATTTCATTAATGTAGTTGTGGCCAGACCAGTCCCATGAAAA
TGACATAGAGTATGCACTTGGAGTTGTGTCTCCTGTTTCCTGTGTACCGTTTAGTGTAATGGTTAGTGTT
ACAGGTTTAGTTTTGTCTCCGTTTAAGTAAACTTGACTGACAATGTTACTTTTGGCAGTTTTACCGTGAG
ATTTTGGATAAGCTGATAGGTTAGGCATAAATCCAACAGCGTTTGTATAGGCTGTGCCTTCAGTAAGATC
TCCATTTCTAAAGTTCCAATATTCTGGGTCCAGGAAGGAATTGTTTAGTAGCACTCCATTTTCGTCAAAT
CTTATAATAAGATGAGCACTTTGAACTGTTCCAGATATTGGAGCCAAACTGCCTTTAACAGCCAAAACTG
AAACTGTAGCAAGTATTTGACTGCCACATTTTGTTAAGACCAAAGTGAGTTTAGCATCTTTCTCTGCATT
TAGTCTACAGTTAGGAGATGGAGCTGGTGTGGTCCACAAAGTTAGCTTATCATTATTTTTGTTTCCTACT
GTAATGGCACCTGTGCTGTCAAAACTAAGGCCAGTTCCTAGTTTAGGAACCATAGCCTTGTTTGAATCAA
ATTCTAGGCCATGGCCAATTTTTGTTTTGAGGGGATTTGTGTTTGGTGCATTAGGTGAACCAAATTCAAG
CCCATCTCCTGCATTAATGGCTATGGCTGTAGCGTCAAACATCAACCCCTTGGCAGTGCTTAGGTTAACC
TCAAGCTTTTTGGAATTGTTTGAAGCTGTAAACAAGTAAAGGCCTTTGTTGTAGTTAATATCCAAGTTGT
GGGCTGAGTTTATAAAAAGAGGGCCCTGTCCTAGTCTTAGATTTAGTTGGTTTTGAGCATCAAACGGATA
ACTAACATCAAGTATAAGGCGTCTGTTTTGAGAATCAATCCTTAGTCCTCCTGCTACATTAAGTTGCATA
TTGCCTTGTGAATCAAAACCCAAGGCTCCAGTAACTTTAGTTTGCAAGGAAGTATTATTAATAGTCACAC
CTGGACCAGTTGCTACGGTCAAAGTGTTTAGGTCGTCTGTTACATGCAAAGGAGCCCCGTACTTTAGTCC
TAGTTTTCCATTTTGTGTATAAATGGGCTCTTTCAAGTCAATGCCCAAGCTACCAGTGGCAGTAGTTAGA
GGGGGTGAGGCAGTGATAGTAAGGGTACTGCTATCGGTGGTGGTGAGGGGGCCTGATGTTTGCAGGGCTA
GCTTTCCTTCTGACACTGTGAGGGGTCCTTGGGTGGCAATGCTAAGTTTGGAGTCGTGCACGGTTAGCGG
GGCCTGTGATTGCATGGTGAGTGTGTTGCCCGCGACCATTAGAGGTGCGGCGGCAGCCACAGTTAGGGCT
TCTGAGGTAACTGTGAGGGGTGCAGATATTTCCAGGTTTATGTTTGACTTGGTTTTTTTGAGAGGTGGGC
TCACAGTGGTTACATTTTGGGAGGTAAGGTTGCCGGCCTCGTCCAGAGAGAGGCCGTTGCCCATTTTGAG
CGCAAGCATGCCATTGGAGGTAACTAGAGGTTCGGATAGGCGCAAAGAGAGTACCCCAGGGGGACTCTCT
TGAAACCCATTGGGGGATACAAAGGGAGGAGTAAGAAAAGGCACAGTTGGAGGACCGGTTTCCGTGTCAT
ATGGATACACGGGGTTGAAGGTATCTTCAGACGGTCTTGCGCGCTTCATCTGCAACAACATGAAGATAGT
GGGTGCGGATGGACAGGAACAGGAGGAAACTGACATTCCATTTAGATTGTGGAGAAAGTTTGCAGCCAGG
AGGAAGCTGCAATACCAGAGCTGGGAGGAGGGCAAGGAGGTGCTGCTGAATAAACTGGACAGAAATTTGC
TAACTGATTTTAAGTAAGTGATGCTTTATTATTTTTTTTTATTAGTTAAAGGGAATAAGATCCCCGGGTA
CTCTAGTTAATCGACTTAGGCGACCTGACATTAACTAGAGGATCTTGATGTAATCCAGGGTTAGGACAGT
TGCAAATCACAGTGAGAACACAGGGTCCCCTGTCCCGCTCAACTAGCAGGGGGCGCTGGGTAAACTCCCG
AATCAGGCTACGGGCAAGCTCTCCCTGGGCGGTAAGCCGGACGCCGTGCGCCGGGCCCTCGATATGATCC
TCGGGCAATTCAAAGTAGCAAAACTCACCGGAGTCGCGGGCAAAGCACTTGTGGCGGCGACAGTGGACCA
GGTGTTTCAGGCGCAGTTGCTCTGCCTCTCCACTTAACATTCAGTCGTAGCCGTCCGCCGAGTCCTTTAC
CGCGTCAAAGTTAGGAATAAATTGATCCGGATAGTGGCCGGGAGGTCCCGAGAAGGGGTTAAAGTAGACC
GATGGCACAAACTCCTCAATAAATTGCAGAGTTCCAATGCCTCCAGAGCGCGGCTCAGAGGACGAGGTCT
GCAGAGTTAGGATTGCCTGACGAGGCGTGAATGAAGAGCGGCCGGCGCCGCCGATCTGAAATGTCCCGTC
CGGACGGAGACCAAGCGAGGAGCTCACCGACTCGTCGTTGAGCTGAATACCTCGCCCTCTGATTGTCAGG
TGAGTTATACCCTGCCCGGGCGACCGCACCCTGTGACGAAAGCCGCCCGCAAGCTGCGCCCCTGAGTTAG
TCATCTGAACTTCGGCCTGGGCGTCTCTGGGAAGTACCACAGTGGTGGGAGCGGGACTTTCCTGGTACAC
CAGGGCAGCGGGCCAACTACGGGGATTAAGGTTATTACGAGGTGTGGTGGTAATAGCCGCCTGTTCCAGG
AGAATTCGGTTTCGGTGGGCGCGTATTCCGTTGACCCGGGATATCATGTGGGGTCCCGCGCTCATGTAGT
TTATTCGGGTTGAGTAGTCTTGGGCAGCTCCAGCCGCAAGTCCCATTTGTGGCTGGTAACTCCACATGTA
GGGCGTGGGAATTTCCTTGCTCATAATGGCGCTGACAACAGGTGCTGGCGCCGGGTGTGGCCGCTGGAGA
TGACGTAGTTTTCGCGCTTAAATTTGAGAAAGGGCGCGAAACTAGTCCTTAAGAGTCAGCGCGCAGTATT
TACTGAAGAGAGCCTCCGCGTCTTCCAGCGTGCGCCGAAGCTGATCTTCGCTTTTGTGATACAGGCAGCT
GCGGGTGAGGGATCGCAGAGACCTGTTTTTTATTTTCAGCTCTTGTTCTTGGCCCCTGCTCTGTTGAAAT
ATAGCATACAGAGTGGGAAAAATCCTGTTTCTAAGCTCGCGGGTCGATACGGGTTCGTTGGGCGCCAGAC
GCAGCGCTCCTCCTCCTGCTGCTGCCGCCGCTGTGGATTTCTTGGGCTTTGTCAGAGTCTTGCTATCCGG
TCGCCTTTGCTTCTGTGTGGCCGCTGCTGTTGCTGCCGCTGCCGCCGGTGCAGTATGGGCTGTAGAGATG
ACGGTAGTAATGCAGGATGTTACGGGGGAAGGCCACGCCGTGATGGTAGAGAAGAAAGCGGCGGGCGAAG
GAGATGTTGCCCCCACAGTCTTGCAAGCAAGCAACTATGGCGTTCTTGTGCCCGCGCCATGAGCGGTAGC
CTTGGCGCTGTTGTTGCTCTTGGGCTAACGGCGGCGGCTGCTTGGACTTACCGGCCCTGGTTCCAGTGGT
GTCCCATCTACGGTTGGGTCGGCGAACGGGCAGTGCCGGCGGCGCCTGAGGAGCGGAGGTTGTAGCCATG
CTGGAACCGGTTGCCGATTTCTGGGGCGCCGGCGAGGGGAATGCGACCGAGGGTGACGGTGTTTCGTCTG
ACACCTCTTCGACCTCGGAAGCTTCCTCGTCTAGGCTCTCCCAGTCTTCCATCATGTCCTCCTCCTCCTC
GTCCAAAACCTCCTCTGCCTGACTGTCCCAGTATTCCTCCTCGTCCGTGGGTGGCGGCGGCAGCTGCAGC
TTCTTTTTGGGTGCCATCCTGGGAAGCAAGGGCCCGCGGCTGCTGCTGATAGGGCTGCGGCGGCGGGGGG
ATTGGGTTGAGCTCCTCGCCGGACTGGGGGTCCAAGTAAACCCCCCGTCCCTTTCGTAGCAGAAACTCTT
GGCGGGCTTTGTTGATGGCTTGCAATTGGCCAAGAATGTGGCCCTGGGTAATGACGCAGGCGGTAAGCTC
CGCATTAGGCGGGCGGGATTGGTCTTCGTAGAACCTAATCTCGTGGGCGTGGTAGTCCTCAGGTACAAAT
TTGCGAAGGTAAGCCGACGTCCACAGCCCCGGAGTGAGTTTCAACCCCGGAGCCGCGGACTTTTCGTCAG
GCGAGGGACCCTGCAGCTCAAAGGTACCGATAATTTGACTTTCGTTAAGCAGCTGCGAATTGCAAACCAG
GGAGCGGTGCGGGGTGCATAGGTTGCAGCGACAGTGACACTCCAGTAGACCGTCACCGCTCACGTCTTCC
ATTATGTCAGAGTGGTAGGCAAGGTAGTTGGCTAGCTGCAGAAGGTAGCAGTGGCCCCAAAGCGGCGGAG
GGCATTCGCGGTACTTAATGGGCACAAAGTCGCTAGGAAGTGCACAGCAGGTGGCGGGCAAGATTCCTGA
GCGCTCTAGGATAAAGTTCCTAAAGTTCTGCAACATGCTTTGACTGGTGAAGTCTGGCAGACCCTGTTGC
AGGGTTTTAAGCAGGCGTTCGGGGAAAATGATGTCCGCCAGGTGCGCGGCCACGGAGCGCTCGTTGAAGG
CCGTCCATAGGTCCTTCAAGTTTTGCTTTAGCAGTTTCTGCAGCTCCTTGAGGTTGCACTCCTCCAAGCA
CTGCTGCCAAACGCCCATGGCCGTCTGCCAGGTGTAGCATAGAAATAAGTAAACGCAGTCGCGGACGTAG
TCGCGGCGCGCCTCGCCCTTGAGCGTGGAATGAAGCACGTTTTGCCCAAGGCGGTTTTCGTGCAAAATTC
CAAGGTAGGAGACCAGGTTGCAGAGCTCCACGTTGGAGATCTTGCAGGCCTGGCGTACGTAGCCCTGTCG
AAAGGTGTAGTGCAATGTTTCCTCTAGCTTGCGCTGCATCTCCGGGTCAGCAAAGAACCGCTGCATGCAC
TCAAGCTCCACGGTAACGAGCACTGCGGCCATCATTAGTTTGCGTCGCTCCTCCAAGTCGGCAGGCTCGC
GCGTTTGAAGCCAGCGCGCTAGCTGCTCGTCGCCAACTGCGGGTAGGCCCTCCTCTGTTTGTTCTTGCAA
ATTTGCATCCCTCTCCAGGGGCTGCGCACGGCGCACGATCAGCTCACTCATGACTGTGCTCATGACCTTG
GGGGGTAGGTTAAGTGCCGGGTAGGCAAAGTGGGTGACCTCGATGCTGCGTTTTAGTACGGCTAGGCGCG
CGTTGTCACCCTCGAGTTCCACCAACACTCCAGAGTGACTTTCATTTTCGCTGTTTTCCTGTTGCAGAGC
GTTTGCCGCGCGCTTCTCGTCGCGTCCAAGACCCTCAAAGATTTTTGGCACTTCGTTGAGCGAGGCGATA
TCAGGTATGACAGCGCCCTGCCGCAAGGCCAGCTGCTTGTCCGCTCGGCTGCGGTTGGCACGGCAGGATA
GGGGTATCTTGCAGTTTTGGAAAAAGATGTGATAGGTGGCAAGCACCTCTGGCACGGCAAATACGGGGTA
GAAGTTGAGGCGCGGGTTGGGCTCGCATGTGCCGTTTTCTTGGCGTTTGGGGGGTACGCGCGGTGAGAAT
AGGTGGCGTTCGTAGGCAAGGCTGACATCCGCTATGGCGAGGGGCACATCGCTGCGCTCTTGCAACGCGT
CGCAGATAATGGCGCACTGGCGCTGCAGATGCTTCAACAGCACGTCGTCTCCCACATCTAGGTAGTCGCC
ATGCCTTTCGTCCCCCCGCCCGACTTGTTCCTCGTTTGCCTCTGCGTTGTCCTGGTCTTGCTTTTTATCC
TCTGTTGGTACTGAGCGGTCCTCGTCGTCTTCGCTTACAAAACCTGGGTCCTGCTCGATAATCACTTCCT
CCTCCTCAAGCGGGGGTGCCTCGACGGGGAAGGTGGTAGGCGCGTTGGCGGCATCGGTGGAGGCGGTGGT
GGCGAACTCAGAGGGGGCGGTTAGGCTGTCCTTCTTCTCGACTGACTCCATGATCTTTTTCTGCCTATAG
GAGAAGGAAATGGCCAGTCGGGAAGAGGAGCAGCGCGAAACCACCCCCGAGCGCGGACGCGGTGCGGCGC
GACGTCCCCCAACCATGGAGGACGTGTCGTCCCCGTCCCCGTCGCCGCCGCCTCCCCGGGCGCCCCCAAA
AAAGCGGATGAGGCGGCGTATCGAGTCCGAGGACGAGGAAGACTCATCACAAGACGCGCTGGTGCCGCGC
ACACCCAGCCCGCGGCCATCGACCTCGGCGGCGGATTTGGCCATTGCGCCCAAGAAGAAAAAGAAGCGCC
CTTCTCCCAAGCCCGAGCGCCCGCCATCACCAGAGGTAATCGTGGACAGCGAGGAAGAAAGAGAAGATGT
GGCGCTACAAATGGTGGGTTTCAGCAACCCACCGGTGCTAATCAAGCATGGCAAAGGAGGTAAGCGCACA
GTGCGGCGGCTGAATGAAGACGACCCAGTGGCGCGTGGTATGCGGACGCAAGAGGAAGAGGAAGAGCCCA
GCGAAGCGGAAAGTGAAATTACGGTGATGAACCCGCTGAGTGTGCCGATCGTGTCTGCGTGGGAGAAGGG
CATGGAGGCTGCGCGCGCGCTGATGGACAAGTACCACGTGGATAACGATCTAAAGGCGAACTTCAAACTA
CTGCCTGACCAAGTGGAAGCTCTGGCGGCCGTATGCAAGACCTGGCTGAACGAGGAGCACCGCGGGTTGC
AGCTGACCTTCACCAGCAACAAGACCTTTGTGACGATGATGGGGCGATTCCTGCAGGCGTACCTGCAGTC
GTTTGCAGAGGTGACCTACAAGCATCACGAGCCCACGGGCTGCGCGTTGTGGCTGCACCGCTGCGCTGAG
ATCGAAGGCGAGCTTAAGTGTCTACACGGAAGCATTATGATAAATAAGGAGCACGTGATTGAAATGGATG
TGACGAGCGAAAACGGGCAGCGCGCGCTGAAGGAGCAGTCTAGCAAGGCCAAGATCGTGAAGAACCGGTG
GGGCCGAAATGTGGTGCAGATCTCCAACACCGACGCAAGGTGCTGCGTGCACGACGCGGCCTGTCCGGCC
AATCAGTTTTCCGGCAAGTCTTGCGGCATGTTCTTCTCTGAAGGCGCAAAGGCTCAGGTGGCTTTTAAGC
AGATCAAGGCTTTTATGCAGGCGCTGTATCCTAACGCCCAGACCGGGCACGGTCACCTTTTGATGCCACT
ACGGTGCGAGTGCAACTCAAAGCCTGGGCACGCGCCCTTTTTGGGAAGGCAGCTACCAAAGTTGACTCCG
TTCGCCCTGAGCAACGCGGAGGACCTGGACGCGGATCTGATCTCCGACAAGAGCGTGCTGGCCAGCGTGC
ACCACCCGGCGCTGATAGTGTTCCAGTGCTGCAACCCTGTGTATCGCAACTCGCGCGCGCAGGGCGGAGG
CCCCAACTGCGACTTCAAGATATCGGCGCCCGACCTGCTAAACGCGTTGGTGATGGTGCGCAGCCTGTGG
AGTGAAAACTTCACCGAGCTGCCGCGGATGGTTGTGCCTGAGTTTAAGTGGAGCACTAAACACCAGTATC
GCAACGTGTCCCTGCCAGTGGCGCATAGCGATGCGCGGCAGAACCCCTTTGATTTTTAAACGGCGCAGAC
GGCAAGGGTGGGGGTAAATAATCACCCGAGAGTGTACAAATAAAAGCATTTGCCTTTATTGAAAGTGTCT
CTAGTACATTATTTTTACATGTTTTTCAAGTGACAAAAAGAAGTGGCGCTCCTAATCTGCGCACTGTGGC
TGCGGAAGTAGGGCGAGTGGCGCTCCAGGAAGCTGTAGAGCTGTTCCTGGTTGCGACGCAGGGTGGGCTG
TACCTGGGGACTGTTGAGCATGGAGTTGGGTACCCCGGTAATAAGGTTCATGGTGGGGTTGTGATCCATG
GGAGTTTGGGGCCAGTTGGCAAAGGCGTGGAGAAACATGCAGCAGAATAGTCCACAGGCGGCCGAGTTGG
GCCCCTGTACGCTTTGGGTGGACTTTTCCAGCGTTATACAGCGGTCGGGGGAAGAAGCAATGGCGCTACG
GCGCAGGAGTGACTCGTACTCAAACTGGTAAACCTGCTTGAGTCGCTGGTCAGAAAAGCCAAAGGGCTCA
AAGAGGTAGCATGTTTTTGAGTGCGGGTTCCAGGCAAAGGCCATCCAGTGTACGCCCCCAGTCTCGCGAC
CGGCCGTATTGACTATGGCGCAGGCGAGCTTGTGTGGAGAAACAAAGCCTGGAAAGCGCTTGTCATAGGT
GCCCAAAAAATATGGCCCACAACCAAGATCTTTGACAATGGCTTTCAGTTCCTGCTCACTGGAGCCCATG
GCGGCAGCTGTTGTTGATGTTGCTTGCTTCTTTATGTTGTGGCGTTGCCGGCCGAGAAGGGCGTGCGCAG
GTACACGGTTTCGATGACGCCGCGGTGCGGCTGGTGCACACGGACCACGTCAAAGACTTCAAACAAAACA
TAAAGAAGGGTGGGCTCGTCCATGGGATCCACCTCAAAAGTCATGTCTAGCGCGTGGGCGGAGTTGGCGT
AGAGAAGGTTTTGGCCCAGGTCTGTGAGTGCGCCCATGGACATAAAGTTACTGGAGAATGGGATGCGCCA
AAGGGTGCGATCGCAAAGAAACTTTTTCTGGGTAATGCTGTCAACTGCGGTCTTGCCTATAAGCGGATAG
GGGAAGTTAGCAGGGTAGGCCTGTCCTTCGCGCATGGTGGGGGCAAGGTAGCCAACAAATCCAGAGTTGT
TGTGTTGGTGTAGGATGCCCACCTGTTGGTAGTCCTTGTATTTAGTATCATCCACCACCTGACGGCTCAT
GGGCTG
[453 nt withheld, positions 20738-21190]
GAGATAGTCGTTAAAGGACTGGTCGTTGGTGTCGTTTCTAAGCATGGCCTCAAGCGTGGAGGCGGTGTTG
TGGGCCATGGGGAAGAAGGTGGCGTAAAGGCAAATGCTATCAAACTTAATGCTGGCTCCGTCAACCCTTA
GGTCATTTCCTAGGGAGCTCTGCAGAACCATGTTAACATCCTTCCTGAAGTTCCACTCGTAGGTGTATGA
GCCCGGCAGGAGAAGGAGGTTTTTAATGGCAAAGAACTTCTGAGGCACCTGGATGTGGAAGGGCACATAG
CGACCATTGCCCAGCAACATTGAGCGGTAGCGCAGGCCAGCATTGCGGTGGTGGTTAAATGGGTTGACGT
TGTCCATATAGTCAAGGGACCAGCGTGCTCCAAGGTTAATGTAGCAGTCCACTAGCCCGGGAGCCACCAC
TCGCTTGTTCATGTAGTCGTAGGTGTTTGGGTTATCAGAAATTTTTACGTTGGAAGGACTGTACTTTAGC
TTGTCGGGCAAATACAGCGCTATGTTGGAGTACAGGAAATTTCTCCACAGGTTGGCATTTAGATTGATTT
CCATGGCAAAATTATTTCCAACTCTTATTTCATTTTTATCTGAAAATTCTGTAGCATCTTTTTCCCATCC
ATTTTCCTGACCTGTTTTAGGTTTTACCTTGGTAAGAGTCTCTGTATTAATCACACCTCCCAGTGGAAAG
CAGTAATTTGGAAGTTCATCTTCAGTTCCATGATTTTCAATAATTCTAACATCTGGATCATAGCTGTCAA
CAGCCTGATTCCACATAGAAAAGTACCTGGTTCTATCACCAATGGAATCAAGCAAAAGCTGGTATGAAAG
CTCTGTGTTTCTGTCTTGCAAATCTACAACAGCATTCAACTGCGATGCTTGGCCCGCCAGAACACCCATA
TTACCCGTGCTGTTGTAATACATTAGACCAATAAAATTGTCCCTAAAAGCAATGTAATTAGGCCTGTTGG
GCATAGATTGTTGGCCCATTAGTTCTCGTGAGTTACCTTCCTTAATAGTGGGCATGTAAGAAATATGAGT
GTCTGGGGTTTCTATATCTACATCTTCACTGTACAATACCACTTTAGGAGTCAAGTTATCACCATTGCCT
GCGGCTGCCTCAGTAGTTGAGAAAAATTGCATTTCCACTTGACTTTCTAGCTTTCCATTTTGTTGCTTTA
CAAGAATGCCTTGCCCTCCATTTTCATTTGTGGGTTTTGCATATGAACCGTAACATGGTTTCATTGGGGT
AGTCTTTTTTAGGACTCTCCCAGCTGCATGATTAATTTCTGTTTCGTACCACTGAGATTCTCCTATTTGA
GGTTCAGGTTGAAATGTTTTATCGGCATATTTAGGTGTTTGACCTTCGACACCTATTTGAATACCCTCCT
TTGTAATATTTATACCAGAATAAGGCGCCTGCCCAAATACGTGAGTTTTTTGCTGCTCAGCTTGCTCGTC
TACTTCGTCTTCGTTGTCATCGTCCTCTTCTTCTAGGTTTATTTCAAGAGCAGTAGCAGCTTCATCCCAT
TCGCAAGGATTTGGGGCACCCTTGGGAGCCAGGGCGTTGTAGGCAGTGCCAGAGTAGGGCTTAAAAGTAG
GGCCCCTGTCCAGCACGCCGCGGATGTCAAAGTACGTGGAAGCCATGTCCAGCACACGGTTATCACCCAC
AGCTAGGGTGAACCGCGCCTTGTACGAGTACGCAGTATCCTCACGGTCCACAGGGATGAACCGCAGCGTC
AAACGCTGGGACCGGTCTGTGGTCACGTCGTGCGTAGGCGCCACCGTGGGGTTTCTAAACTTGTTATTCA
GGCTGAAGTACGTCTCGGTGGCGCGGGCAAACTGCACCAGCCCGGGGCTCAGGTACTCCGAGGCGTCCTG
GCCCGAGATGTGCATGTAAGACCACTGCGGCATCATCGAAGGGGTAGCCATCTTGGAAAGCGGGCGCGCG
GCGGCTCAGCAGCTCCTCTGGCGGCGACATGGACGCATACATGACACACATACGACACGTTAGCTATCAG
AAGCATCGTCGGCGCTTCAGGGATTGCACCCCCAGACCCACGATGCTGTTCAGTGTGCTTTGCCAGTTGC
CACTGGCTACGGGCCGCAACGATCGCGGACCGCTGGCGGCGCGGCGCAGGGACGCGCGGCTAGGACGGGT
TACAACAACGGCGGTCGGGCCTGGCAGCACAGGTTTCTGCTGGGTGTCGGCGGGGGGAGGCAGGTCCAGC
GTTACGGGTGTGTGCTGGCCCAGCACTCCGGTAGCCATGGGCGCGATGGGACGGGTGGTGGGCAGGCCTT
GCTTTAGTGCCTCCTCGTACGAGGGAGGCTCGTCTATTTGCGTCACCAGAGTTTCTTCCCTGTCGGGGCG
CGGACGCTTTTCGCCACGCCCCTCTGGAGACACTGTCTCCACGGCCGGTGGAGGCTCCTCTACGGGAGGG
CGGGGATCAAGCTTACTGTTAATCTTATTTTGCACTGCCTGGTTGGCCAGGTCCACCACCCCGCTAATGC
CAGAGGCCAGGCCATCTACCACCTTTTGTTGGAAATTTTGCTCTTTCAACTTATCCCTCAGCATCTGGCC
TGTGCTGCTGTTCCAGGCCTTGCTGCCATAGTTCTTAACGGTGGAACCGAAATTTTTAATGCCGCTCCAC
AGCGAGCCCCAGCTGAAGGCGCCACCGCTCATATTGCTGGTGCCGATATCTTGCCAGTTTCCCATGAACG
GGCGCGAGCCGTGTCGCGGGGCCAGAGACGCAAAGTTGATGTCTTCCATTCTACAAAATAGTTACAGGAC
CAAGCGAGCGTGAGAGTCCAGACTTTTTATTTTGATTTTTCCACATGCAACTTGTTTTTAATCAGTGTCT
CTGCGCCTGCAAGGCCACGGATGCAATTCCGGGCACGGCGCCAATCGCCGCGGCGATCAGTGGAATAAGG
AGGGGCAGGATACCGCCGCGCATGCGACGGTGCGACGCGCGCCGCCGCCGGTGGTGCGCACGACGCATGC
CGCCCGTCAGGCCGTGGCCGGCCATGCCCCTCCTACGGTGCATTCTTCCTCGGAATCCCGGCACCGGGAA
ACGGAGGCGGCAGGTGAGGGCCATATCTGCAAGAACCACAAAGACCGGCTTTTAAACGATGCTGGGGTGG
TAGCGCGCTGTTGGCAGCACCAGGGTCCTGCCTCCTTCGCGAGCCACCCTGCGCACGGAAATCGGGGCCA
GCACGGGCTGGCGACGGCGACGGCGGCGGCGGGTTCCAGTGGTGGTTCGGCGTCGGGTAGTTGCTCGTCT
TCTGGGGCGGTAGGTGTAGCCACGATAGCCGGGGGTAGGCGCAATGGAAGGATGTAGGGCATATTCGGGC
AGTAGCGCGCTGGCGGCGCCGTACTTCCTCGAACGGCGCGGGCGCCGGGGGGCTGAAACGCGAAACATCC
ACGGGTCCGTTTGCACCTCCGTAGAGGTCTTGGACGCGGCCGCAGCGACCGCCTGCACCGCGGCATCCGC
CACCGCTGAGGCAACCGGGGACGTTTGTGTCTCCATGCCCTCTGTGGCGGTGGCAATACTGGTGCTACTG
GTAGTGGGTATCTGAACGTCCACGGTCTGCACGCCCAGTCCCGGCGCCACCTGCTTGATTGGCCGCACGC
GGACCTCGGGCTCCAGCCCAGGTTCCACGGTCATTTTTTCCAAGACATCTTCCAGTCGCTGGCGCTTGGG
TACCATCAGCTGCACGGTGGGTGCCAAGTCACCAGACTCGCGCTTTAGGCCGCGCTTTTCTTCGGACGGT
GCAAGCGCGGGCAGCACCTGCTGCAGTGTTACGGGCTTTAGGCTAGGTGTTGGGTTGCCCTCGTCCAGCG
GCAACGCCAGCATGTCCTTATGCCGCTTTCCGTAGGCAAACTCCCCGAGGCGCTCGTTGGCCTGCTCAAG
CAGGTCCTCGTCGCCGTACACCTCATCATACACGCGCTTGTAGGTGCGGGTGGAGCGCTCACCGGGCGTA
AAGACTACGGTGGTGCCGGGTCGCAAAACACGTTTTACGCGTCGACCTTTCCACTGTACCCGTCGCCTGG
GCGCGGTAGCGTGCAGCAGTTCCACCTCGTCGTCAAGTTCATCATCATCATCTTTCTTTTTCTTTTTGAC
CCGCTTTAGCTTTCGGGGCTTGTAATCCTGCTCTTCCTTCTTCGGGGGGCCATAGATCTCCGGCGCGATG
ACCTGGAGCATCTCTTCTTTGATTTTGCGCTTGGACATAGCTTCGTTGCGCGCCGCCGCCGCTGGATACA
TACAACAGTACGAGTCTAAGTAGTTTTTTCTTGCAATCTAGTTGCGCGGGGGGCGGGTGCGCACGGGCAC
GCGCAGGCCGCTAACCGAGTCGCGCACCCAATACACGTTGCCCCTGCGACCCTGAGTCATAGCACTAATG
GCCGCGGCTGCTGCGGCGGCCGCTCGTCGCCTGGACCTGGGGGGCACAGTGACAATACCCGCGGCCAGCC
TTCGAGCGGCCCGCATGGCCGCCCGTCGGCCGGTGCGACGTGCGCGGTTAAGCAGGGCCGCCGCCGCGCG
TTGGGCGGCAGTGCCGGGTCGGCGGCGGTGGCGACGTGCTACGCGCCTCCGCCGTCTCTTCATTTTAGCA
TAGCGCCGGGCTCCGCGCACCACGGTCTGAATGGCCGCGTCCACTGTGGACACTGGTGGCGGCGTGGGCG
TGTAGTTGCGCGCCTCCTCCACCACCGCGTCGATGGCGTCATCGACGGTGGTGCGCCCAGTGCGGCCGCG
TTTGTGCGCGCCCCAGGGCGCGCGGTAGTGCCCGCGCACGCGCACTGGGTGTTGGTCGGAGCGCTTCTTG
GCCCCGCCAAACATCTTGCTTGGGAAGCGCAGGCCCCAGCCTGTGTTATTGCTGGGCGATATAAGGATGG
ACATGCTTGCTCAAAAAGTGCGGCTCGATAGGACGCGCGGCGAGACTATGCCCAGGGCCTTGTAAACGTA
GGGGCAGGTGCGGCGTCTGGCGTCAGTAATGGTCACTCGCTGGACTCCTCCGATGCTGTTGCGCAGCGGT
AGCGTCCCGTGATCTGTGAGAGCAGGAACGTTTTCACTGACGGTGGTGATGGTGGGGGCTGGCGGGCGCG
CCAAAATCTGGTTCTCGGGAAAGCGATTGAACACGTGGGTCAGAGAGGTAAACTGGCGGATGAGTTGGGA
GTAGACGGCCTGGTCGTTGTAGAAGCTCTTGGAGTGCACGGGCAACAGCTCGGCGCCCACCACCGGAAAG
TTGCTGATCTGGCGCGTGGAGCGGAAGGTCACGGGGTCTTGCATCATGTCTGGCAACGACCAGTAGACCT
GCTCCGAGCCGCAGGTTACGTCAGGAGTGCAAAGCAGGGTCCATGAGCGGATTCCGGTCTGAGGGTCGCC
GTAGTTGTATGCAAGGTACCAGCTGCGGTACTGGGTGAAGGTGCTGTCATTGCTTATTAGGTTGTAACTG
CGTTTCTTGCTGTCCTCTGTCAGGGGTTTGATCACCGGTTTCTTCTGAGGCTTCTCGACCTCGGGTTGCG
CAGCGGGGGCGGCAGCTTCGGCCGCTGCTTCGGCCTCAGCGCGCTTCTCCTCAGCCCGTGTGGCAAAGGT
GTCGCCGCGAATGGCATGATCGTTCATGTCCTCCACCGGCTGCATTGCCGCGGCTGCCGCGTTGGAGTTC
TCTTCCGCGCCGCTGCCACTGCTGTTGCTGCCGCCTGCGCCACCCCCGCCCTGTTCGGTGTCATCTTTCA
AGCTCGCCTGGTAGGCGTCCACATCCAACAGTGCGGGAATGTTACCACCCTCCAGATCATCGTAGGTGAT
CCTAAAGCCCTCCTGGAAGGGTTGCCGCTTGCGGATGCCCAACAAGTTGCTCAGGCGGCTGTGGGTGAAG
TCCACCCCGCATCCTGGCAGCAAAATGATGTCTGGATGGAAGGCTTCGTTTGTATATACCCCAGGCATGA
CAAGACCAGTGACGGGGTCAAACCCCAGTCTGAAGTTGCGGGTGTCAAACTTTACCCCGATGTCGCTTTC
CAGAACCCCGTTCTGTCTGCCCACTTTCAAGTAGTGCTCCACGATCGCGTTGTTCATAAGGTCTATGGTC
ATGGTCTCGGAGTAGTTGCCCTCGGGCAGCGTGAACTCCACCCACTCGTATTTCAGCTCCACCTGATTGT
CCTTAGTAGGCAAGCGCGACACCATCACCCGCGCCTTAAACTTATTGGTAAACATGAACTCGTTCACATT
TGGCATGTTGGTATGCAGGATGGTTTTCAGGTCGCCGCCCCAGTGCGACCGGTCGTCAAGATTGATGGTC
TGTGTGCTTGCCTCCCCCGGGCTGTAGTCATTGTTTTGAATGACCGTGGTCAGAAAGTTGCTGTGGTCGT
TCTGGTAGTTCAGGGATGCCACATCCGTTGACTTGTTGTCCACCAGGTACACACGGGTGGTGTCGAATAG
GGGTGCCAACTCAGAGTAACGGATGCTGTTTCTCCCCCCGGTAGGCCGCAGGTACCGCGGAGGCACAAAC
GGCGGGTCCAGGGGAGCATCGAAGGGAGAACCCAGCGCCGCCGCCACTGGCGCCGCGCTCACCACACTCT
CGTAGGAGGGAGGAGGACCTTCCTCATACATCGCCGCGCGCCGCATACTAAGGGGAATACAAGAAAACCA
ACGCTCGGTGCCATGGCCTTGGTGAGTTTTTTATTTTGCATCATGCTTTTTTTTTTTTAAAACATTCTCC
CCAGCCTGGGGCGAAGGTGCGCAAACGGGTTGCCACTCCCTCCCAAATCCAGGACGCTGCTGTCGTCTGC
CGAGTCATCGTCCTCCCACACCAGACCCCGCTGACGGTCGTGCCTTTGACGACGGGTGGGCGGGCGCGGG
CCTGGCACGTCCCTGTGCTCCTGCGCGTACGTCTTCCATCTACTCATCTTGTCCACTAGGCTCTCTATCC
CGTTGTTGGGAAATGCCGGAGGCAGGTTTTTTTCGCGCTGCGGCTGCAGCAGCGAGTTGTTTAGGTACTC
CTCCTCGCCCAGCAGGCGCGGGCGGGTGGTGCGAGTGCTGGTAAGAGACCCTATCAAGCTTGGAAATGGG
CTACTAGCATCTGACCGCGGGGCCGCAGCGCCTAGATCGGACAAGCTGCTTGGCCTGCGGAAGCTTTCCT
TTCGCAGCGCCGCCTCTGCCTGCTCGCGCTGTTGCAACTCTAGCAGGGTCTGCGGTTGCGGGGAAAACAC
GCTGTCGTCTATGTCGTCCCAGAGGAATCCATCGTTACCCTCGGGCACCTCGAATCCCCCGGTGTAGAAA
CCAGGGGGCGGTAGCCAGTGCGGGTTCAAGATGGCATTGGTGAAATACTCGGGGTTCACGGCGGCCGCGC
GATGCAAGTAGTCCATTAGGCGGTTGATAAACGGCCGGTTTGAGGCATACATGCCCGGTTCCATGTTGCG
CGCGGTCATGTCCAGCGCCACGCTGGGCGTTACCCCGTCGCGCATCAGGTTAAGGCTCACGCTCTGCTGC
ACGTAGCGCAAAATGCGCTCCTCCTCGCTGTTTAAACTGTGCAACGAGGGGATCTTCTGCCGCCGGTTGG
TCAGCAGGTAGTTTAGGGTTGCCTCCAGGCTGCCCGTGTCCTCCTGCCCCAGCGCGCGGCTGACACTTGT
AATCTCCTGGAAAGTATGCTCGTCCACATGCGCCTGACCTATGGCCTCGCGGTACAGTGTCAGCAAGTGA
CCTAGGTATGTGTCCCGGGACACGCTGCCACTGTCCGTGAAGGGCGCTATTAGCAGCAGCAACAGGCGCG
AGTTGGGCGTCAGCAAGCTAGACACGGTCGCGCGGTCGCCTGTGGGAGCCCGCACCCCCCACAGCCCCTG
CAAGTTTTTGAAAGCCTGGCTCAGGTTTACGGTCTGCAGGCCTTGTCTACTGGTCTGGAAAAAATAGTCT
GGCCCAGACTGGTACACCTCACTTTGCGGTGTCTCAGTCACCATTAGCCGCAGTGCGCTCACAAAGTTGG
TGTAGTCCTCCTGTCCCCGCGGCACGTTGGCGGGCTGTGTACTCAGGAAGGCGTTTAGTGCAACCATGGA
GCCCAGGTTGCCCTGCTGCTGCGCGCGCTCACGCTGCGCCACGGCCTCGCGCACATCCCCCACCAGCCGG
TCCAGGTTGGTCTGCACGTTGCCGCTGTTGTAACGAGCCACGCGCTGAAGCAGCGCGTCGTAGACCAGGC
CGGCCTCGTCGGGCCGGATGGCCCTGTTTTCGGCCAGCGCGTTTACGATCGCCAGCACCTTCTCGTGCGT
GGGGTTTGCGCGCGCCGGGACCACCGCTTCCAGAATTGCGGAGAGCCGGTTGGCCTGCGGCTGCTGCCGG
AACGCGTCAGGATTGCGCGCAGTCAGCGACATGATGCGGTCCATGACCTGGCGCCAGTCGTCCGTGGAGT
TAAGGCCGGACGGCTGGCTCTGCAGCGCCGCCCGCACCGCCGGGTCCGTTGCGTCTTGCATCATCTGATC
AGAAACATCACCGCTTAGTACTCGCCGTCCTCTGGCTCGTACTCATCGTCCTCGTCATATTCCTCCACGC
CGCCGACGTTGCCAGCGCGCGCGGGTGCCACCGCCAGCCCAGGTCCGGCCCCAGCTGCCTCCAGGGCGCG
TCGGCTTGGGGCCCAGCGCAGGTCAGCGCCCGCGTCAAAGTAGGACTCGGCCTCTCTATCGCCGCTGCCC
GTGCCAGCCAGGGCCCTTTGCAGGCTGTGCATCAGCTCGCGGTCGCTGAGCTCGCGCCGCCGGCTCACGC
TCACGGCCTTGTGGATGCGCTCGTTGCGATAAACGCCCAGGTCGTCGCTCAAGGTAAGCACCTTCAGCGC
CATGCGCATGTAGAACCCCTCGATCTTTACCTCCTTGTCTATGGGAACGTAAGGGGTATGGTATATCTTG
CGGGCGTAAAACTTGCCCAGGCTAAGCATGGAATAGTTGATGGCGGCCACCTTGTCAGCCAGGCTCAAGC
TGCGCTCCTGCACCACTATGCTCTGCAGGATGTTTATCAAATCGAGCAGCCAGCGGCCCTCGGGCTCTAC
TATGTTTAGCAGCGCATCCCTGAATGCCTCGTTGTCCCTGCTGTGCTGCACTATAAGGAACAGCTGCGCC
ATGAGCGGCTTGCTATTTGGGTTTTGCTCCAGCGCGCTTACAAAGTCCCACAGATGCATCAGTCCTATAG
CCACCTCCTCGCGCGCCACAAGCGTACGCACGTGGTTGTTAAAGCTTTTTTGAAAGTTAATCTCCTGGTT
CACCGTCTGCTCGTATGCGGTTACCAGGTCGGCGGCCGCCACGTGTGCGCGCGCGGGACTAATCCCGGTT
CGCGCGTCGGGCTCAAAGTCCTCCTCGCGCAGCAACCGCTCGCGATTCAGGCCATGCCGCAGCTCGCGCC
CTGCGTGGAACTTTCGATCCCGCATCTCCTCGGGCTCCTCTCCCTCGCGGTCGCGAAACAGGTTCTGCCG
CGGCACGTACGCCTCACGCGTATCACGCTTCAGCTGCACCCTTGGGTGCCGCTCAGGAGAGGGCGCTCCT
AGCCGCGCCAGGCCCTCGCCCTCCTCCAAGTCCAGGTAGTGCCGGGCCCGGCGCCGCGGGGGTTCGTAAT
CACCATCTGCTGCCGCGTCAACCGCGGATGTCGCCCCTCCTGACGCGGTAGGAGGAGGGGAGGGTGCCCT
GCATGTCTGCCGCTGCTCTTGCTCTTGCCGCTGCTGAGGAGGGGGGCGCATCTGCCGCAGCACCGGATGC
ATCTGGGAAAAGCAAAAAAGGGGCTCGTCCCTGTTTCCGGAGGAATTTGCAAGCGGGGTCTTGCATGACG
GGGAGGCAAACCCCCGTTCGCCGCAGTCCGGCCGGTCCGAGACTCGAACCGGGGGTCCCGCGACTCAACC
CTTGGAAAATAACCCTCCGGCTACAGGGAGCGAGCCACTTAATGCTTTCGCTTTCCAGCCTAACCGCTTA
CGCTGCGCGCGGCCAGTGGCCAAAAAAGCTAGCGCAGCAGCCGCCGCGCCTGGAAGGAAGCCAAAAGGAG
CACTCCCCCGTTGTCTGACGTCGCACACCTGGGTTCGACACGCGGGCGGTAACCGCATGGATCACGGCGG
ACGGCCGGATACGGGGCTCGAACCCCGGTCGTCCGCCATGATACCCTTGCGAATTTATCCACCAGACCAC
GGAAGAGTGCCCGCTTACAGGCTCTCCTTTTGCACGCTAGAGCGTCAACGATTGCGCGCGCCTGACCGGC
CAGAGCGTCCCGACCATGGAGCACTTTTTGCCGCTGCGCAACATCTGGAACCGCGTCCGCGACTTTCCGC
GCGCCTCCACCACCGCCGCCGGCATCACCTGGATGTCCAGGTACATCTACGGATATCATCGCCTTATGTT
GGAAGATCTCGCCCCCGGAGCCCCGGCCACCCTACGCTGGCCCCTCTACCGCCAGCCGCCGCCGCACTTT
TTGGTGGGATACCAGTACCTGGTGCGGACTTGCAACGACTACGTATTTGACTCGAGGGCTTACTCGCGTC
TCAGGTACACCGAGCTCTCGCAGCCGGGTCACCAGACCGTTAACTGGTCCGTTATGGCCAACTGCACTTA
CACCATCAACACGGGCGCATACCACCGCTTTGTGGACATGGATGACTTCCAGTCTACCCTCACGCAGGTG
CAGCAGGCCATATTAGCCGAGCGCGTTGTCGCCGACCTAGCCCTGCTTCAGCCGATGAGGGGCTTCGGGG
TCACACGCATGGGAGGAAGAGGGCGCCACCTACGGCCAAACTCCGCCGCCGCCGCAGCGATAGATGCAAG
AGATGCAGGACAAGAGGAAGGAGAAGAAGAAGTGCCGGTAGAAAGGCTCATGCAAGACTACTACAAAGAC
CTGCGCCGATGTCAAAACGAAGCCTGGGGCATGGCCGACCGCCTGCGCATTCAGCAGGCCGGACCCAAGG
ACATGGTGCTTCTGTCGACCATCCGCCGTCTCAAGACCGCCTACTTTAATTACATCATCAGCAGCACCTC
CGCCAGAAACAACCCCGACCGCCGCCCGCTGCCGCCCGCCACGGTGCTCAGCCTACCTTGCGACTGTGAC
TGGTTAGACGCCTTTCTCGAGAGGTTTTCCGATCCGGTCGATGCGGACTCGCTCAGGTCCCTCGGCGGCG
GAGTACCTACACAACAATTGTTGAGATGCATCGTTAGCGCCGTATCCCTGCCGCATGGCAGCCCCCCGCC
AACCCATAACCGGGACATGACGGGCGGCGTCTTCCAACTGCGCCCCCGCGAGAACGGCCGCGCCGTCACC
GAGACCATGCGCCGTCGCCGCGGGGAGATGATCGAGCGCTTTGTCGACCGCCTCCCGGTGCGCCGTCGTC
GCCGCCGTGTCCCCCCTCCCCCACCGCCGCCAGAAGAAGAAGAAGGGGAGGCCCTTATGGAAGAGGAGAT
TGAAGAAGAAGAAGAGGCCCCTGTAGCCTTTGAGCGCGAGGTGCGCGACACTGTCGCCGAGCTCATCCGT
CTTCTGGAGGAGGAGTTAACCGTGTCGGCGCGCAACTCCCAGTTTTTCAACTTCGCCGTGGACTTCTACG
AGGCCATGGAGCGCCTTGAGGCCTTGGGGGATATCAACGAATCCACGTTGCGACGCTGGGTTATGTACTT
CTTCGTGGCAGAACACACCGCCACCACCCTCAACTACCTCTTTCAGCGCCTGCGAAACTACGCCGTCTTC
GCCCGGCACGTGGAGCTCAATCTCGCGCAGGTGGTCATGCGCGCCCGCGATGCCGAAGGGGGCGTGGTCT
ACAGCCGCGTCTGGAACGAGGGAGGCCTCAACGCCTTCTCGCAGCTCATGGCCCGCATTTCCAACGACCT
CGCCGCCACCGTGGAGCGAGCCGGACGCGGAGATCTCCAGGAGGAAGAGATCGAGCAGTTCATGGCCGAG
ATCGCCTATCAAGACAACTCAGGAGACGTGCAGGAGATTTTGCGCCAGGCCGCCGTCAACGACACCGAAA
TTGATTCTGTCGAACTCTCTTTCAGGTTCAAGCTCACCGGGCCCGTCGTCTTCACGCAGAGGCGCCAGAT
TCAGGAGATCAACCGCCGCGTCGTCGCGTTCGCCAGCAACCTACGCGCGCAGCACCAGCTCCTGCCCGCG
CGCGGCGCCGACGTGCCCCTGCCCCCTCTCCCGGCGGGTCCGGAGCCCCCCCTACCTCCGGGGGCTCGCC
CGCGTCACCGCTTTTAGATGCATCATCCAAGGACACCCCCGCGGCCCACCGCCCGCCGCGCGGTACCGTA
GTCGCGCCGCGGGGATGCGGCCTCTTGCAAGCCATCGACGCCGCCACCAACCAGCCCCTGGAAATTAGGT
ATCACCTGGATCTAGCCCGCGCCCTGACCCGTCTATGCGAGGTAAACCTGCAGGAGCTCCCGCCTGACCT
GACGCCGCGGGAGCTCCAGACCATGGACAGCTCCCATCTGCGCGATGTTGTCATCAAGCTCCGACCGCCG
CGCGCGGACATCTGGACTTTGGGCTCGCGCGGCGTGGTGGTCCGATCCACCGTAACTCCCCTCGAGCAGC
CAGACGGTCAAGGACAAGCAGCCGAAGTAGAAGACCACCAGCCAAACCCGCCAGGCGAGGGGCTCAAATT
CCCACTCTGCTTCCTTGTGCGCGGTCGTCAGGTCAACCTCGTGCAGGATGTACAGCCCGTGCACCGCTGC
CAGTACTGCGCACGTTTTTACAAAAGCCAGCACGAGTGTTCGGCCCGTCGCAGGGACTTCTACTTTCACC
ACATCAATAGCCACTCCTCCAATTGGTGGCGGGAGATCCAGTTCTTCCCGATCGGCTCGCATCCTCGCAC
CGAGCGTCTCTTTGTCACCTACGATGTAGAGACCTATACTTGGATGGGGGCCTTTGGGAAGCAGCTCGTG
CCCTTCATGCTGGTCATGAAGTTCGGCGGAGATGAGCCTCTAGTGACTGCCGCGCGAGACCTAGCCGCGA
ACCTTGGATGGGACCGCTGGGAACAAGACCCGCTTACCTTCTACTGCATCACCCCAGAAAAAATGGCCAT
AGGTCGCCAGTTTAGGACCTTTCGCGACCACCTGCAAATGCTAATGGCCCGTGACCTGTGGAGCTCATTC
GTCGCTTCCAACCCTCATCTTGCAGACTGGGCCCTTTCAGAGCACGGGCTCAGCTCCCCTGAAGAGCTCA
CCTACGAGGAACTTAAAAAATTGCCTTCCATCAAGGGCATCCCGCGCTTCTTGGAACTTTACATTGTGGG
CCACAACATCAACGGCTTTGACGAGATCGTGCTCGCCGCCCAGGTAATTAACAACCGTTCCGAGGTGCCG
GGACCCTTCCGCATCACACGCAACTTTATGCCTCGCGCGGGAAAGATACTCTTCAACGATGTCACCTTCG
CCCTGCCAAATCCGCGTTCCAAAAAGCGCACGGACTTTTTGCTCTGGGAGCAGGGCGGATGCGACGACAC
TGACTTCAAATACCAGTACCTCAAAGTCATGGTCAGGGACACCTTTGCGCTCACCCACACCTCGCTCCGG
AAGGCCGCGCAGGCATACGCGCTACCCGTAGAAAAGGGATGCTGCGCCTACCAGGCCGTCAACCAGTTCT
ACATGCTAGGCTCTTACCGTTCGGAGGCCGACGGGTTTCCGATCCAAGAGTACTGGAAAGACCGCGAAGA
GTTTGTCCTCAACCGCGAGCTGTGGAAAAAAAAGGGACAGGATAAGTATGACATCATCAAGGAAACCCTG
GACTACTGCGCCCTAGACGTGCAGGTCACCGCCGAGCTGGTCAACAAGCTGCGCGACTCCTACGCCTCCT
TCGTGCGTGACGCGGTAGGTCTCACAGACGCCAGCTTCAACGTCTTCCAGCGTCCAACCATATCATCCAA
CTCACATGCCATCTTCAGGCAGATAGTCTTCCGAGCAGAGCAGCCCGCCCGTAGCAACCTCGGTCCCGAC
CTCCTCGCTCCCTCGCACGAACTATACGATTACGTGCGCGCCAGCATCCGCGGTGGAAGATGCTACCCTA
CATATCTTGGAATACTCAGAGAGCCCCTCTACGTTTACGACATTTGCGGCATGTACGCCTCCGCGCTCAC
CCACCCCATGCCATGGGGTCCCCCACTCAACCCATACGAGCGCGCGCTTGCCGCCCGCGCATGGCAGCAG
GCGCTAGACTTGCAAGGATGCAAGATAGACTACTTCGACGCGCGCCTGCTGCCCGGGGTCTTTACCGTGG
ACGCAGACCCCCCGGACGAGACGCAGCTAGACCCCCTACCGCCATTCTGCTCGCGCAAGGGCGGCCGCCT
CTGCTGGACCAACGAGCGCCTACGCGGAGAGGTAGCCACCAGCGTTGACCTTGTCACCCTGCACAACCGC
GGTTGGCGCGTGCACCTGGTGCCCGACGAGCGCACCACCGTCTTTCCCGAATGGCGGTGCGTTGCGCGCG
AATACGTGCAGCTAAACATCGCGGCCAAGGAGCGCGCCGATCGCGACAAAAACCAAACCCTGCGCTCCAT
CGCCAAGTTGCTGTCCAACGCCCTCTACGGGTCGTTTGCCACCAAGCTTGACAACAAAAAGATTGTCTTT
TCTGACCAGATGGATGCGGCCACCCTCAAAGGCATCACCGCGGGCCAGGTGAATATCAAATCCTCCTCGT
TTTTGGAAACTGACAATCTTAGCGCAGAAGTCATGCCCGCTTTTCAGAGGGAGTACTCACCCCAACAGCT
GGCCCTCGCAGACAGCGATGCGGAAGAGAGTGAGGACGAACGCGCCCCCACCCCCTTTTATAGCCCCCCT
TCAGGAACACCCGGTCACGTGGCCTACACCTACAAACCAATCACCTTCCTTGATGCCGAAGAGGGCGACA
TGTGTCTTCACACCCTGGAGCGAGTGGACCCCCTAGTGGACAACGACCGCTACCCCTCCCACTTAGCCTC
CTTCGTGCTGGCCTGGACGCGAGCCTTTGTCTCAGAGTGGTCCGAGTTTCTATACGAGGAGGACCGCGGA
ACACCGCTCGAGGACAGGCCTCTCAAGTCTGTATACGGGGACACGGACAGCCTTTTCGTCACCGAGCGTG
GACACCGGCTCATGGAAACCAGAGGTAAGAAACGCATCAAAAAGCATGGGGGAAACCTGGTTTTTGACCC
CGAACGGCCAGAGCTCACCTGGCTCGTGGAATGCGAGACCGTCTGCGGGGCCTGCGGCGCGGATGCCTAC
TCCCCGGAATCGGTATTTCTCGCGCCCAAGCTCTACGCCCTCAAAAGTCTGCACTGCCCCTCGTGCGGCG
CCTCCTCCAAGGGCAAGCTGCGCGCCAAGGGCCACGCCGCGGAGGGGCTGGACTATGACACCATGGTCAA
ATGCTACCTGGCCGACGCGCAGGGCGAAGACCGGCAGCGCTTCAGCACCAGCAGGACCAGCCTCAAGCGC
ACCCTGGCCAGCGCGCAGCCCGGAGCGCACCCCTTCACCGTGACCCAGACTACGCTGACGAGGACCCTGC
GCCCGTGGAAAGACATGACCCTGGCCCGTCTGGACGAGCACCGACTACTGCCGTACAGCGAAAGCCGCCC
CAACCCGCGAAACGAGGAGATATGCTGGATCGAGATGCCGTAGAGCAGGTGACCGAGCTGTGGGACCGCC
TGGAACTGCTTGGTCAAACGCTCAAAAGCATGCCTACGGCGGACGGTCTCAAACCGTTGAAAAACTTTGC
TTCCTTGCAAGAACTGCTATCGCTGGGCGGCGAGCGCCTTCTGGCGGATTTGGTCAGGGAAAACATGCGA
GTCAGGGACATGCTTAACGAAGTGGCCCCCCTGCTCAGGGATGACGGCAGCTGCAGCTCTCTTAACTACC
AGTTGCAGCCGGTAATAGGTGTGATTTACGGGCCCACCGGCTGCGGTAAGTCGCAGCTGCTCAGGAACCT
GCTTTCTTCCCAGCTGATCTCCCCTACCCCGGAAACCGTTTTCTTCATCGCCCCGCAGGTAGACATGATC
CCCCCATCTGAACTCAAAGCGTGGGAAATGCAAATCTGTGAGGGTAACTACGCCCCTGGGCCGGATGGAA
CCATTATACCGCAGTCTGGCACCCTCCGCCCGCGCTTTGTAAAAATGGCCTATGACGATCTCATCCTGGA
ACACAACTATGACGTTAGTGATCCCAGAAATATCTTCGCCCAGGCCGCCGCCCGTGGGCCCATTGCCATC
ATTATGGACGAATGCATGGAAAATCTTGGAGGTCACAAGGGCGTCTCCAAGTTCTTCCACGCATTTCCTT
CTAAGCTACATGACAAATTTCCCAAGTGCACCGGATACACTGTGCTGGTGGTTCTGCACAACATGAATCC
CCGGAGGGATATGGCTGGGAACATAGCCAACCTAAAAATACAGTCCAAGATGCATCTCATATCCCCACGT
ATGCACCCATCCCAGCTTAACCGCTTTGTAAACACTTACACCAAGGGCCTGCCCCTGGCAATCAGCTTGC
TACTGAAAGACATTTTTAGGCACCACGCCCAGCGCTCCTGCTACGACTGGATCATCTACAACACCACCCC
GCAGCATGAAGCTCTGCAGTGGTGCTACCTCCACCCCAGAGACGGGCTTATGCCCATGTATCTGAACATC
CAGAGTCACCTTTACCACGTCCTGGAAAAAATACACAGGACCCTCAACGACCGAGACCGCTGGTCCCGGG
CCTACCGCGCGCGCAAAACCCCTAAATAAAGACAGCAAGACACTTGCTTGATCCAAATCCAAACAGAGTC
TGGTTTTTTATTTATGTTTTAAACCGCATTGGGAGGGGAGGAAGCCTTCAGGGCAGAAACCTGCTGGCGC
AGATCCAACAGCTGCTGAGAAACGACATTAAGTTCCCGGGTCAAAGAATCCAATTGTGCCAAAAGAGCCG
TCAACTTGTCATCGCGGGCGGATGAACGGGAAGCTGCACTGCTTGCAAGCGGGCTCAGGAAAGCAAAGTC
AGTCACAATCCCGCGGGCGGTGGCTGCAGCGGCTGAAGCGGCGGCGGAGGCTGCAGTCTCCAACGGCGTT
CCAGACACGGTCTCGTAGGTCAAGGTAGTAGAGTTTGCGGGCAGGACGGGGCGACCATCAATGCTGGAGC
CCATCACATTCTGACGCACCCCGGCCCATGGGGGCATGCGCGTTGTCAAATATGAGCTCACAATGCTTCC
ATCAAACGAGTTGGTGCTCATGGCGGCGGCGGCTGCTGCAAAACAGATACAAAACTACATAAGACCCCCA
CCTTATATATTCTTTCCCACCCTTAACCACGCCCAGATCCTCTAGCAGTGATAAACGTCTAATAGTAATC
AATTACGGGGTCATTAGTTCATAGCCCATATATGGAGTTCCGCGTTACATAACTTACGGTAAATGGCCCG
CCTGGCTGACCGCCCAACGACCCCCGCCCATTGACGTCAATAATGACGTATGTTCCCATAGTAACGCCAA
TAGGGACTTTCCATTGACGTCAATGGGTGGAGTATTTACGGTAAACTGCCCACTTGGCAGTACATCAAGT
GTATCATATGCCAAGTACGCCCCCTATTGACGTCAATGACGGTAAATGGCCCGCCTGGCATTATGCCCA
Features (pLannotate 1.2.2; 46 found; start..end, strand, type, name):
     68..271     +  promoter       CMV promoter: human cytomegalovirus (CMV) immediate early promoter
    361..3312    +  CDS            Epha3: EPHA3_MOUSE - Also known as Etk1, Mek4, Tyro4. Experimental evidence at protein level: Swiss-Prot protein existence level 1. Receptor tyrosine kinase which binds promiscuously membrane- bound ephrin family ligands residing on adjacent cells, leading to contact-dependent bidirectional signaling into neighboring cells. The signaling pathway downstream of the receptor is referred to as forward signaling while the signaling pathway downstream of the ephrin ligand is referred to as reverse signaling. Highly promiscuous for ephrin-A ligands it binds preferentially EFNA5. Upon activation by EFNA5 reg
   3409..3493    +  CDS            large T antigen (fragment): large T antigen from SV40 (simian virus 40)
   3516..3637    +  polyA_signal   SV40 poly(A) signal: SV40 polyadenylation signal
   3723..4026    +  enhancer       CMV enhancer: human cytomegalovirus immediate early enhancer
   4027..4230    +  promoter       CMV promoter: human cytomegalovirus (CMV) immediate early promoter
   4275..4991    +  CDS            EGFP: EGFP is a basic (constitutively fluorescent) green fluorescent protein published in 1996, derived from Aequorea victoria. It is reported to be a rapidly-maturing weak dimer with moderate acid sensitivity.
   5023..5107    +  CDS            large T antigen (fragment): large T antigen from SV40 (simian virus 40)
   5130..5251    +  polyA_signal   SV40 poly(A) signal: SV40 polyadenylation signal
   5394..5544    -  misc_signal    Ad5 Ψ: packaging signal for adenovirus serotype 5
   5632..5734    -  repeat_region  ITR: inverted terminal repeat of human adenovirus serotype 5 inverted
   5772..6130    +  rep_origin     f1 ori (sequence partly withheld): f1 bacteriophage origin of replication; arrow indicates direction of (+) strand synthesis
   6200..6994    -  CDS            NeoR/KanR: aminoglycoside phosphotransferase from Tn5; aph(3')-II (or nptII); confers resistance to neomycin, kanamycin, and G418 (Geneticin®)
   7026..7295    -  CDS            tnpA (fragment): TN5P_ECOLX - Also known as tnp. Experimental evidence at protein level: Swiss-Prot protein existence level 1. Mediates transposition of transposon Tn5 by a 'cut and paste' mechanism. First, the monomeric transposase binds the 19 bp inverted DNA repeats flanking the transposon. Then, dimerization of the DNA- bound transposase creates a synaptic DNA complex. After nicking of the first DNA strand, excision of the transposon proceeds through a series of intermediates. The transposase then mediates the insertion of the transposon at a new site by strand transfer. The activity of the wild- type tran
   7340..7654    +  CDS            bla(M) (fragment): β-lactamase lacking the signal sequence; bla(M); allows cytosolic expression of β-lactamase
   7826..8414    +  rep_origin     ori: high-copy-number ColE1/pMB1/pBR322/pUC origin of replication
   8600..8654    -  misc_feature   bom (fragment): basis of mobility region from pBR322
   8674..8776    +  repeat_region  ITR: inverted terminal repeat of human adenovirus serotype 5 inverted
   9086..9469    +  CDS            E4RF1_ADE02: Experimental evidence at protein level: Swiss-Prot protein existence level 1. May modulate tight-junctions functions of infected cells through interactions with PDZ proteins. E4 ORF1 has ben show for Adenovirus 9 to interact with protein involved in tight junction regulation. May play a role in mTOR activation by activating PI3- kinase, thus overriding cellular checkpoint for translation. From Human adenovirus C serotype 2 (HAdV-2) (Human adenovirus 2).
   9520..9909    +  CDS            E4RF2_ADE02: Protein predicted: Swiss-Prot protein existence level 4. From Human adenovirus C serotype 2 (HAdV-2) (Human adenovirus 2).
   9909..10256   +  CDS            E411_ADE05: Experimental evidence at protein level: Swiss-Prot protein existence level 1. From Human adenovirus C serotype 5 (HAdV-5) (Human adenovirus 5).
  10535..11416   +  CDS            E434_ADE02: Experimental evidence at protein level: Swiss-Prot protein existence level 1. Plays a major role to prevent cellular inhibition of viral genome replication by nuclear bodies. Assembles an SCF-like E3 ubiquitin ligase complex based on the cellular proteins ELOB, ELOC, CUL5 and RBX1, in cooperation with viral E1B-55K. This viral RING-type ligase ubiquitinates cellular substrates prior to proteasomal degradation: p53/TP53, LIG4, MRE11-RAD50-NBS1 (MRN) complex, ITGA3, DAXX and BLM. From Human adenovirus C serotype 2 (HAdV-2) (Human adenovirus 2).
  11618..11695   +  CDS            E417_ADE03: Protein predicted: Swiss-Prot protein existence level 4. From Human adenovirus B serotype 3 (HAdV-3) (Human adenovirus 3).
  11828..13570   -  CDS            SPIKE_ADE05: Experimental evidence at protein level: Swiss-Prot protein existence level 1. Forms spikes that protrude from each vertex of the icosahedral capsid. Interacts with host coxsackievirus and adenovirus receptor CXADR located at the cell tight junctions to provide virion initial attachment to target cell. The fiber protein binds to CXADR with a higher affinity than CXADR binds to itself, thereby blocking the cell-cell adhesion function of CXADR dimers and leading to local disruption of the tight junction. Fiber protein present on neo- synthesized particles may thus disrupt the junctional integrity
  13581..13745   +  CDS            UXP_ADE05 (fragment): Experimental evidence at transcript level: Swiss-Prot protein existence level 2. Might play a role in viral replication since it is associated with viral replication centers. Seems to have an effect on DBP localization. From Human adenovirus C serotype 5 (HAdV-5) (Human adenovirus 5).
  13843..14121   -  CDS            E312_ADE02 (fragment): Experimental evidence at protein level: Swiss-Prot protein existence level 1. From Human adenovirus C serotype 2 (HAdV-2) (Human adenovirus 2).
  14125..14805   -  CDS            L4: CAP8_ADE02 - Experimental evidence at protein level: Swiss-Prot protein existence level 1. [Hexon-linking protein-C]: Structural component of the virion that acts as a cement protein on the capsid interior and which glue the peripentonal hexons and group-of-nine hexons together. From Human adenovirus C serotype 2 (HAdV-2) (Human adenovirus 2).
  14896..15279   -  CDS            SF33K_ADE02 (fragment): Experimental evidence at protein level: Swiss-Prot protein existence level 1. Probably functions as the small terminase that is part of the molecular motor that translocates genomic DNA in empty capsid during DNA packaging. This motor is located at a unique vertex and comprises at least the IVa2 ATPase, the small terminase 33K and probably a portal. Forms a ring-like structure of about 17 nm in which genomic DNA is translocated into the capsid. Stimulates IVa2 ATPase activity in the presence of the viral genome. Once the DNA is packaged, the terminase detaches: the 33K protein is present in th
  15492..17912   -  CDS            L4: SHUT_ADE05 - Experimental evidence at protein level: Swiss-Prot protein existence level 1. Protein that inhibits host translation while promoting late viral translation by ribosome shunting. Blocks host cap-dependent translation by binding to eIF4G, displacing MKNK1 from cap initiation complexes and preventing EIF4E phosphorylation. Binds to the tripartite leader sequence of viral late mRNAs and recruits host eIF4G, PABPC1/poly-A binding protein and 40S ribosomes subunits on viral mRNAs, allowing ribosome shunting and efficient translation of late viral mRNAs even though conventional translati
  17941..19527   +  CDS            DBP: DNB2_ADE05 - Experimental evidence at protein level: Swiss-Prot protein existence level 1. Plays a role in the elongation phase of viral strand displacement replication by unwinding the template in an ATP- independent fashion, employing its capacity to form multimers. Also enhances the rate of initiation. Released from template upon second strand synthesis. Assembles in complex with viral pTP, viral pol, host NFIA and host POU2F1/OCT1 on viral origin of replication. Covers the whole ssDNA genome during synthesis. The complementary strand synthesis induces its relese from DNA template. May inhi
  19629..20240   -  CDS            L3: PRO_ADE05 - Experimental evidence at transcript level: Swiss-Prot protein existence level 2. Cleaves viral precursor proteins (pTP, pIIIa, pVI, pVII, pVIII, and pX) inside newly assembled particles giving rise to mature virions. Protease complexed to its cofactor slides along the viral DNA to specifically locate and cleave the viral precursors. Mature virions have a weakened organization compared to the unmature virions, thereby facilitating subsequent uncoating. Without maturation, the particle lacks infectivity and is unable to uncoat. Late in adenovirus infection, in the cytoplasm, may part
  20276..23131   -  CDS            L3 (sequence partly withheld): CAPSH_ADE05 - Experimental evidence at protein level: Swiss-Prot protein existence level 1. Major capsid protein that self-associates to form 240 hexon trimers, each in the shape of a hexagon, building most of the pseudo T=25 capsid. Assembled into trimeric units with the help of the chaperone shutoff protein. Transported by pre-protein VI to the nucleus where it associates with other structural proteins to form an empty capsid. Might be involved, through its interaction with host dyneins, in the intracellular microtubule-dependent transport of incoming viral capsid to the nucleus. From Human
  23220..23969   -  CDS            L3: CAP6_ADE05 - Experimental evidence at protein level: Swiss-Prot protein existence level 1. [Protease cofactor]: Cofactor that activates the viral protease. Binds to viral protease in a 1:1 ratio. From Human adenovirus C serotype 5 (HAdV-5) (Human adenovirus 5).
  24055..24294   -  CDS            COR10_ADE02: Experimental evidence at protein level: Swiss-Prot protein existence level 1. [Pre-core protein X]: Interacts with the viral DNA and aids in tightly condensing it within the capsid. Cleavage of pre-core protein X may serve to partially relax this structure within the mature virion prior to its entry into the nucleus. From Human adenovirus C serotype 2 (HAdV-2) (Human adenovirus 2).
  24325..25428   -  CDS            L2: CORE5_ADE05 - Experimental evidence at protein level: Swiss-Prot protein existence level 1. Associates loosely with the viral DNA to form an outer shell around the nucleoprotein-DNA complex and links it with the capsid by binding the endosome lysis protein. Dissociates from the viral genome during entry. Might be involved in nuclear capsid assembly of the viral particles through its association with NPM1/nucleophosmin. From Human adenovirus C serotype 5 (HAdV-5) (Human adenovirus 5).
  25501..26094   -  CDS            L2: NP_ADE02 - Experimental evidence at protein level: Swiss-Prot protein existence level 1. Plays a role in the inhibition of host immune response within the nucleus. Interacts with cellular nucleosomes and immobilizes the host immune danger signal HMGB1 on chromatin. In turn, prevents HMGB1 release out of the cell and thus decreases inflammation. Plays also a role in the wrapping and condensation of the viral DNA. May also promote viral genome import into the nucleus. From Human adenovirus C serotype 2 (HAdV-2) (Human adenovirus 2).
  26104..27816   -  CDS            L2: CAPSP_ADE05 - Experimental evidence at protein level: Swiss-Prot protein existence level 1. Major capsid protein that self-associates to form penton base pentamers, each in the shape of a pentagon, situated at the 12 vertices of the pseudo T=25 capsid. Involved in virus secondary attachment to host cell after initial attachment by the fiber protein. Binds host integrin heterodimer ITGAV-ITGB5 (alphaV-beta5) thereby triggering clathrin-mediated endocytosis of virions. Mediates initial virus attachment to CXADR-negative cells. Binding to integrins ITGAV-ITGB5 also seems to induce macropinocytosi
  27900..29654   -  CDS            CAP3_ADE05: Experimental evidence at protein level: Swiss-Prot protein existence level 1. Structural component of the virion that acts as a cement protein on the capsid exterior and which mediates the interactions between the hexons, including the peripentonal hexons, and reaches all the way to the penton vertices. Two hexon linking proteins IIIa, one from each facet, stabilize the unique edge interface between a pair of facets. As the virus enters the host cell, hexon linking proteins IIIa are shed concomitant with virion acidification in the endosome. During virus assembly, seems to play a role in the s
  29678..30922   -  CDS            L1: PKG3_ADE05 - Experimental evidence at protein level: Swiss-Prot protein existence level 1. Involved in viral genome packaging through its interaction with packaging proteins 1 and 2. After proteolytic cleavage by adenovirus protease, L1 52/55k protein is removed from the capsid during viral maturation. From Human adenovirus C serotype 5 (HAdV-5) (Human adenovirus 5).
  30938..31095   -  ncRNA          VA: Accession: RF00102 - VA RNA
  31194..31350   -  ncRNA          VA: Accession: RF00102 - VA RNA
  31381..33384   +  CDS            PTP: TERM_ADE05 - Experimental evidence at protein level: Swiss-Prot protein existence level 1. Protein covalently bound to the viral DNA that acts as a primer for viral genomic replication by DNA strand displacement. Assembles on the viral origin of replication in an initiation complex with viral polymerase, DBP, host NFIA and host POU2F1/OCT1. During initiation, the polymerase covalently couples the first dCTP with Ser- 580 of pTP. The terminal protein stimulates the template activity over 20 fold compared to protein-free templates. Neo-synthesized viral genomes are linked to two preterminal prot
  33603..36770   +  CDS            POL: DPOL_ADE05 - Experimental evidence at protein level: Swiss-Prot protein existence level 1. Eukaryotic-type DNA polymerase involved in viral genomic replication. DNA synthesis is protein primed, and acts in a strand displacement replication. Assembles in complex with viral pTP, DBP, host NFIA and host POU2F1/OCT1 on viral origin of replication. The polymerase covalently transfers dCMP onto pTP, thereby initiating complementary strand synthesis. From Human adenovirus C serotype 5 (HAdV-5) (Human adenovirus 5).
  36626..37855   +  CDS            IVa2 (fragment): PKG1_ADEM1 - Protein inferred from homology: Swiss-Prot protein existence level 3. Component of the packaging machinery which encapsidates the viral DNA into preformed capsids and transcriptional activator of the viral major late promoter (MLP). Binds, along with packaging proteins 2 and 3, to the specific packaging sequence on the left end of viral genomic DNA and displays ATPase activity thereby providing the power stroke of the packaging machinery. The activity of packaging protein IVa2 is stimulated by protein 33K which acts as a terminase. May be the protein that pumps DNA into the capsid
  37942..38361   -  CDS            IX: CAP9_ADE05 - Experimental evidence at protein level: Swiss-Prot protein existence level 1. Structural component of the virion that acts as a cement protein on the capsid exterior and forms triskelion structures consisting of three molecules that stabilize three hexon trimers at the center of each icosahedral facet and fixes the peripentonal hexons. Dispensable for assembly. During virus entry, recruits the anterograde motor kinesin-1 to the capsid docked at the nuclear pore complex thereby subjecting the docked capsid to a pulling force. The resulting tension leads to capsid disruption, disper
  38523..67      +  enhancer       CMV enhancer (across the origin): human cytomegalovirus immediate early enhancer
