[The description below was written by a language model from this plasmid's Addgene catalogue record and pLannotate feature annotations shown in this document.]
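Description:
Ad-EphA3 KD is a recombinant adenoviral genome plasmid of about 38.8 kb built on the pAdEasy-1 backbone. It carries a human adenovirus serotype 5-type genome together with a bacterial maintenance segment. It is propagated in E. coli through a high-copy ColE1/pUC-type origin and selected with kanamycin via a Tn5-derived NeoR/KanR gene. An f1 origin and a β-lactamase fragment are also annotated in this region. The bacterial segment sits between the two adenoviral inverted terminal repeats, one of which lies next to the Ad5 Ψ packaging signal. The depositor notes that PacI digestion followed by transfection into 293A cells yields virus, consistent with linearisation exposing the viral ends. The feature table shows the late structural genes (hexon, penton base, fiber, IIIa, VI, VIII, IX), the replication proteins (polymerase, pTP, DBP), VA RNAs and E4 open reading frames. No E1 genes and only a fragment of E3 are annotated, as expected for a replication-defective vector that relies on 293-type cells for complementation.

The payload consists of two independent expression cassettes in the same orientation. The first uses the CMV enhancer/promoter to drive mouse EphA3 (also known as Mek4), an ephrin-A-binding receptor tyrosine kinase, and ends with an SV40 polyadenylation signal. According to the record, the cDNA carries a K657M substitution that renders the receptor kinase dead. The second cassette uses its own CMV enhancer/promoter and SV40 poly(A) to express EGFP, which marks transfected and infected cells and helps track virus production. The construct is intended for adenoviral delivery and expression of catalytically inactive EphA3 in mammalian cells. The associated publication concerns Eph receptor and ephrin-A1 signalling in heart valve morphogenesis.
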