Addgene plasmid #102726: Ad-EphA3 KD
Purpose: Expression of Kinase dead EphA3
Depositing lab: Jin Chen. Depositing organization: Vanderbilt University. Publication: Regulation of heart valve morphogenesis by Eph receptor ligand, ephrin-A1. Frieden LA, Townsend TA, Vaught DB, Delaughter DM, Hwang Y, Barnett JV, Chen J. Dev Dyn. 2010 Dec;239(12):3226-34. doi: 10.1002/dvdy.22458. Epub 2010 Oct 19. PubMed 20960543.
Backbone
  Vector backbone: pAd Easy1
  Vector type: Adenoviral
  Selectable markers: EGFP
Growth in bacteria
  Bacterial resistance: Kanamycin, 50 μg/mL
  Growth temperature: 37°C
  Growth strain: NEB Stable
  Copy number: High Copy
Gene/Insert
  Gene/Insert name: EphA3 (alt name: Mek4)
  Species: M. musculus (mouse)
  Mutation: Kinase Dead (K657M; AAA > ATG)
  Entrez Gene: Epha3 (a.k.a. AW492086, Cek4, EK4, ETK1, End3, Hek, Hek4, Mek4, Tyro4)
  Cloning method: Ligation Independent Cloning
Terms and licenses: Academic/Nonprofit Terms; Industry Terms: Not Available to Industry
Depositor comments: This construct is a adenoviral vector which carries mouse EphA3 cDNA and ready to produce adenovirus which express kinase dead (K657M) EphA3 by transfection into 293A cells followed by PacI digestion
How to cite: Ad-EphA3 KD was a gift from Jin Chen (Addgene plasmid # 102726 ; http://n2t.net/addgene:102726 ; RRID:Addgene_102726)
